Addgene plasmid #99751: iChr2-Control-Mosaic (SO274)
Purpose: Second generation Rosa26 gene targeting vector to induce a Cre-dependent mosaic of cells expressing different chromatin localized fluorescent proteins
Depositing lab: Rui Benedito. Depositing organization: Centro Nacional de Investigaciones Cardiovasculares (CNIC). Publication: Dual ifgMosaic: A Versatile Method for Multispectral and Combinatorial Mosaic Gene-Function Analysis. Pontes-Quero S, Heredia L, Casquero-Garcia V, Fernandez-Chacon M, Luo W, Hermoso A, Bansal M, Garcia-Gonzalez I, Sanchez-Munoz MS, Perea JR, Galiana-Simal A, Rodriguez-Arabaolaza I, Del Olmo-Cabrera S, Rocha SF, Criado-Rodriguez LM, Giovinazzo G, Benedito R. Cell. 2017 Aug 10;170(4):800-814.e18. doi: 10.1016/j.cell.2017.07.031. PubMed 28802047.
Backbone
  Vector backbone: pBlueScript KS
  Total vector size (bp): 24680
  Vector type: Mammalian Expression, Mouse Targeting, Cre/Lox
  Selectable markers: Neomycin (select with G418)
Growth in bacteria
  Bacterial resistance: Ampicillin, 100 μg/mL
  Growth temperature: 30°C
  Growth strain: Stbl3
  Growth instructions: Note that users should grow cultures for up to 24-48 hours at 30C.
  Copy number: Low Copy
Gene/Insert
  Gene/Insert name: HIs-H2B-Cherry, H2B-EGFP, HA-H2B-Cerulean
  Species: Synthetic
Terms and licenses: Academic/Nonprofit Terms; Industry Terms: Not Available to Industry
How to cite: iChr2-Control-Mosaic (SO274) was a gift from Rui Benedito (Addgene plasmid # 99751 ; http://n2t.net/addgene:99751 ; RRID:Addgene_99751)
