[The description below was written by a language model from this plasmid's Addgene catalogue record and pLannotate feature annotations shown in this document.]
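Description:
iChr2-Control-Mosaic (SO274) is a large (about 24.7 kb) mouse gene-targeting vector built on pBluescript KS. It is designed to insert a Cre-dependent multicolour nuclear reporter into the Rosa26 locus by homologous recombination. The bacterial backbone carries the ampicillin resistance gene, a ColE1/pUC-type origin and an f1 origin, although the catalogue lists the plasmid as low copy. Left and right homology arms from Rosa26 intron 1 flank the payload. Selection in mammalian cells uses a PGK/EM7-driven neomycin (G418) resistance cassette with a bGH polyadenylation signal. This cassette sits between two minimal FRT sites, so FLP recombinase can remove it after targeting.

The payload is driven by a CAG-type promoter (CMV enhancer, chicken β-actin promoter and chimeric intron), which lies downstream of an adenovirus splice acceptor. Directly after the promoter are tandem loxN, lox2272 and loxP sites, followed by a PhiYFP-annotated open reading frame with an SV40 poly(A) signal. This is the default product expected before recombination. Three further cassettes follow, each preceded by the partner of one lox variant: His-tagged H2B-mCherry after loxN, H2B-EGFP after lox2272, and H2B-Cerulean after loxP. The catalogue lists the Cerulean fusion as HA-tagged. Each cassette ends with a WPRE and an SV40 poly(A) signal.

Because the three lox variants are mutually incompatible, Cre performs one of three alternative excisions in each cell and places a single histone-fused fluorophore next to the promoter. The result is a mosaic of cells with chromatin-localised red, green or cyan labels, suited to clonal and mosaic analysis. Repeated unannotated regions flank the expression unit, marked only by short and probably spurious protein matches, and the record does not identify them. The two sequence records differ slightly in length and in how much of the right arm is annotated.
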