Features (pLannotate 1.2.2; 61 found; start..end, strand, type, name):
     24..128     +  promoter       AmpR promoter: bla
    129..989     +  CDS            AmpR: β-lactamase; bla; confers resistance to ampicillin, carbenicillin, and related antibiotics
   1160..1748    +  rep_origin     ori: high-copy-number ColE1/pMB1/pBR322/pUC origin of replication
   1931..2023    +  CDS            lacI (fragment): lac repressor; lacI; The lac repressor binds to the lac operator to inhibit transcription in E. coli. This inhibition can be relieved by adding lactose or isopropyl-β-D-thiogalactopyranoside (IPTG).
   2036..2057    +  protein_bind   CAP binding site: CAP binding activates transcription in the presence of cAMP. E. coli catabolite activator protein
   2072..2102    +  promoter       lac promoter: promoter for the E. coli lac operon
   2106..2128    +  protein_bind   lac operator (fragment): The lac repressor binds to the lac operator to inhibit transcription in E. coli. This inhibition can be relieved by adding lactose or isopropyl-β-D-thiogalactopyranoside (IPTG). lac repressor encoded by lacI
   2171..2189    +  promoter       T3 promoter: promoter for bacteriophage T3 RNA polymerase
   2202..2243    -  misc_feature   MCS (fragment): pBluescript multiple cloning site
   2258..3194    +  misc_feature   Rosa26 left arm (fragment): left homology arm from intron 1 of the mouse Rosa26 gene (Soriano, 1999)
   3771..3899    +  CDS            OR51A4 (fragment): O51A4_HUMAN - Experimental evidence at transcript level: Swiss-Prot protein existence level 2. Odorant receptor. From Homo sapiens (Human).
   4997..5125    +  CDS            OR51A4 (fragment): O51A4_HUMAN - Experimental evidence at transcript level: Swiss-Prot protein existence level 2. Odorant receptor. From Homo sapiens (Human).
   5707..5765    +  misc_feature   HA-L (fragment): left homology arm from intron 1 of the mouse Rosa26 gene (Soriano, 1999)
   5772..5875    +  misc_feature   Ad SA: adenovirus major late transcript splice acceptor (Friedrich and Soriano, 1991)
   5904..6283    +  enhancer       CMV enhancer: human cytomegalovirus immediate early enhancer
   6285..6564    +  promoter       chicken β-actin promoter: No description available
   6565..7581    +  intron         chimeric intron: chimera between introns from chicken β-actin and rabbit β-globin
   7642..7675    +  protein_bind   loxN: Cre-mediated recombination occurs in the 8-bp core sequence (GTATACCT). loxN sites are compatible with each other, but incompatible with loxP or lox2272 sites. Cre recombinase
   7683..7716    +  protein_bind   lox2272: Cre-mediated recombination occurs in the 8-bp core sequence (GGATACTT). lox2272 sites are compatible with each other, but incompatible with loxP or loxN sites (Lee and Saito, 1988). Cre recombinase
   7725..7758    +  protein_bind   loxP: Cre-mediated recombination occurs in the 8-bp core sequence (GCATACAT). Cre recombinase
   7778..7799    +  CDS            mUkG1 (fragment): monomeric variant of Umikinoko-Green fluorescent protein
   7838..8542    +  CDS            PhiYFP: Phialidium yellow fluorescent proteim mammalian codon-optimized
   8563..8607    +  terminator     lambda t0 terminator (fragment): transcription terminator from phage lambda
   8619..8702    +  CDS            large T antigen (fragment): large T antigen from SV40 (simian virus 40)
   8725..8846    +  polyA_signal   SV40 poly(A) signal: SV40 polyadenylation signal
   8858..8891    +  protein_bind   loxN: Cre-mediated recombination occurs in the 8-bp core sequence (GTATACCT). loxN sites are compatible with each other, but incompatible with loxP or lox2272 sites. Cre recombinase
   8909..8927    +  CDS            capTEV™ (fragment): composite tag for in vivo biotinylation, TEV protease cleavage, and 6xHis tagging
   8928..9302    +  CDS            H2B: human histone H2B; HIST1H2BJ
   9324..10031   +  CDS            mCherry: mCherry is a basic (constitutively fluorescent) red fluorescent protein published in 2004, derived from Discosoma sp.. It is reported to be a very rapidly-maturing monomer with low acid sensitivity.
  10048..10636   +  misc_feature   WPRE: woodchuck hepatitis virus posttranscriptional regulatory element
  10664..10747   +  CDS            large T antigen (fragment): large T antigen from SV40 (simian virus 40)
  10770..10891   +  polyA_signal   SV40 poly(A) signal: SV40 polyadenylation signal
  10906..10939   +  protein_bind   lox2272: Cre-mediated recombination occurs in the 8-bp core sequence (GGATACTT). lox2272 sites are compatible with each other, but incompatible with loxP or loxN sites (Lee and Saito, 1988). Cre recombinase
  10958..11333   +  CDS            H2B (fragment): human histone H2B; HIST1H2BJ
  11358..12074   +  CDS            EGFP: EGFP is a basic (constitutively fluorescent) green fluorescent protein published in 1996, derived from Aequorea victoria. It is reported to be a rapidly-maturing weak dimer with moderate acid sensitivity.
  12103..12691   +  misc_feature   WPRE: woodchuck hepatitis virus posttranscriptional regulatory element
  12719..12802   +  CDS            large T antigen (fragment): large T antigen from SV40 (simian virus 40)
  12825..12946   +  polyA_signal   SV40 poly(A) signal: SV40 polyadenylation signal
  12961..12994   +  protein_bind   loxP: Cre-mediated recombination occurs in the 8-bp core sequence (GCATACAT). Cre recombinase
  13040..13414   +  CDS            H2B: human histone H2B; HIST1H2BJ
  13439..14155   +  CDS            mCerulean: mCerulean is a basic (constitutively fluorescent) cyan fluorescent protein published in 2005, derived from Aequorea victoria. It is reported to be a very rapidly-maturing monomer.
  14194..14782   +  misc_feature   WPRE: woodchuck hepatitis virus posttranscriptional regulatory element
  14810..14893   +  CDS            large T antigen (fragment): large T antigen from SV40 (simian virus 40)
  14916..15037   +  polyA_signal   SV40 poly(A) signal: SV40 polyadenylation signal
  15075..15108   +  protein_bind   FRT (minimal): supports FLP-mediated excision but not integration (Turan and Bode, 2011) FLP recombinase from the Saccharomyces cerevisiae 2μ plasmid
  15172..15671   +  promoter       PGK promoter: mouse phosphoglycerate kinase 1 promoter
  15683..15730   +  promoter       EM7 promoter: synthetic bacterial promoter&nbsp
  15749..16552   +  CDS            NeoR/KanR: aminoglycoside phosphotransferase from Tn5; aph(3')-II (or nptII); confers resistance to neomycin, kanamycin, and G418 (Geneticin®)
  16590..16814   +  polyA_signal   bGH poly(A) signal: bovine growth hormone polyadenylation signal
  16818..16839   +  promoter       SV40 promoter (fragment): SV40 enhancer and early promoter
  16872..16905   +  protein_bind   FRT (minimal): supports FLP-mediated excision but not integration (Turan and Bode, 2011) FLP recombinase from the Saccharomyces cerevisiae 2μ plasmid
  16913..17014   +  CDS            Cdh5 (fragment): CADH5_MOUSE - Experimental evidence at protein level: Swiss-Prot protein existence level 1. Cadherins are calcium-dependent cell adhesion proteins (By similarity). They preferentially interact with themselves in a homophilic manner in connecting cells; cadherins may thus contribute to the sorting of heterogeneous cell types (By similarity). This cadherin may play an important role in endothelial cell biology through control of the cohesion and organization of the intercellular junctions (PubMed:9220534, PubMed:20332120). It associates with alpha-catenin forming a link to the cytoskeleton (By s
  17579..17707   +  CDS            OR51A4 (fragment): O51A4_HUMAN - Experimental evidence at transcript level: Swiss-Prot protein existence level 2. Odorant receptor. From Homo sapiens (Human).
  18805..18933   +  CDS            OR51A4 (fragment): O51A4_HUMAN - Experimental evidence at transcript level: Swiss-Prot protein existence level 2. Odorant receptor. From Homo sapiens (Human).
  19524..20334   +  misc_feature   Rosa26 right arm: right homology arm from intron 1 of the mouse Rosa26 gene (Soriano, 1999)
  23184..23206   +  CDS            Azami-Green (fragment): Azami-Green fluorescent protein (Karasawa et al., 2003)
  23859..23878   +  misc_feature   MCS (fragment): pBluescript multiple cloning site
  23892..23951   -  misc_feature   MCS (fragment): pBluescript multiple cloning site
  23960..23978   -  promoter       T7 promoter: promoter for bacteriophage T7 RNA polymerase
  23986..24141   +  CDS            lacZα (fragment): LacZα fragment of β-galactosidase; lacZ fragment
  24172..24600   -  rep_origin     f1 ori (sequence partly withheld): f1 bacteriophage origin of replication; arrow indicates direction of (+) strand synthesis
>Addgene plasmid #99751 | iChr2-Control-Mosaic (SO274) | addgene full sequence | sequence record 443195 | Addgene Long Read Sequencing Result
GTGGCACTTTTCGGGGAAATGTGCGCGGAACCCCTATTTGTTTATTTTTCTAAATACATTCAAATATGTA
TCCGCTCATGAGACAATAACCCTGATAAATGCTTCAATAATATTGAAAAAGGAAGAGTATGAGTATTCAA
CATTTCCGTGTCGCCCTTATTCCCTTTTTTGCGGCATTTTGCCTTCCTGTTTTTGCTCACCCAGAAACGC
TGGTGAAAGTAAAAGATGCTGAAGATCAGTTGGGTGCACGAGTGGGTTACATCGAACTGGATCTCAACAG
CGGTAAGATCCTTGAGAGTTTTCGCCCCGAAGAACGTTTTCCAATGATGAGCACTTTTAAAGTTCTGCTA
TGTGGCGCGGTATTATCCCGTATTGACGCCGGGCAAGAGCAACTCGGTCGCCGCATACACTATTCTCAGA
ATGACTTGGTTGAGTACTCACCAGTCACAGAAAAGCATCTTACGGATGGCATGACAGTAAGAGAATTATG
CAGTGCTGCCATAACCATGAGTGATAACACTGCGGCCAACTTACTTCTGACAACGATCGGAGGACCGAAG
GAGCTAACCGCTTTTTTGCACAACATGGGGGATCATGTAACTCGCCTTGATCGTTGGGAACCGGAGCTGA
ATGAAGCCATACCAAACGACGAGCGTGACACCACGATGCCTGTAGCAATGGCAACAACGTTGCGCAAACT
ATTAACTGGCGAACTACTTACTCTAGCTTCCCGGCAACAATTAATAGACTGGATGGAGGCGGATAAAGTT
GCAGGACCACTTCTGCGCTCGGCCCTTCCGGCTGGCTGGTTTATTGCTGATAAATCTGGAGCCGGTGAGC
GTGGGTCTCGCGGTATCATTGCAGCACTGGGGCCAGATGGTAAGCCCTCCCGTATCGTAGTTATCTACAC
GACGGGGAGTCAGGCAACTATGGATGAACGAAATAGACAGATCGCTGAGATAGGTGCCTCACTGATTAAG
CATTGGTAACTGTCAGACCAAGTTTACTCATATATACTTTAGATTGATTTAAAACTTCATTTTTAATTTA
AAAGGATCTAGGTGAAGATCCTTTTTGATAATCTCATGACCAAAATCCCTTAACGTGAGTTTTCGTTCCA
CTGAGCGTCAGACCCCGTAGAAAAGATCAAAGGATCTTCTTGAGATCCTTTTTTTCTGCGCGTAATCTGC
TGCTTGCAAACAAAAAAACCACCGCTACCAGCGGTGGTTTGTTTGCCGGATCAAGAGCTACCAACTCTTT
TTCCGAAGGTAACTGGCTTCAGCAGAGCGCAGATACCAAATACTGTTCTTCTAGTGTAGCCGTAGTTAGG
CCACCACTTCAAGAACTCTGTAGCACCGCCTACATACCTCGCTCTGCTAATCCTGTTACCAGTGGCTGCT
GCCAGTGGCGATAAGTCGTGTCTTACCGGGTTGGACTCAAGACGATAGTTACCGGATAAGGCGCAGCGGT
CGGGCTGAACGGGGGGTTCGTGCACACAGCCCAGCTTGGAGCGAACGACCTACACCGAACTGAGATACCT
ACAGCGTGAGCTATGAGAAAGCGCCACGCTTCCCGAAGGGAGAAAGGCGGACAGGTATCCGGTAAGCGGC
AGGGTCGGAACAGGAGAGCGCACGAGGGAGCTTCCAGGGGGAAACGCCTGGTATCTTTATAGTCCTGTCG
GGTTTCGCCACCTCTGACTTGAGCGTCGATTTTTGTGATGCTCGTCAGGGGGGCGGAGCCTATGGAAAAA
CGCCAGCAACGCGGCCTTTTTACGGTTCCTGGCCTTTTGCTGGCCTTTTGCTCACATGTTCTTTCCTGCG
TTATCCCCTGATTCTGTGGATAACCGTATTACCGCCTTTGAGTGAGCTGATACCGCTCGCCGCAGCCGAA
CGACCGAGCGCAGCGAGTCAGTGAGCGAGGAAGCGGAAGAGCGCCCAATACGCAAACCGCCTCTCCCCGC
GCGTTGGCCGATTCATTAATGCAGCTGGCACGACAGGTTTCCCGACTGGAAAGCGGGCAGTGAGCGCAAC
GCAATTAATGTGAGTTAGCTCACTCATTAGGCACCCCAGGCTTTACACTTTATGCTTCCGGCTCGTATGT
TGTGTGGAATTGTGAGCGGATAACAATTTCACACAGGAAACAGCTATGACCATGATTACGCCAAGCGCGC
AATTAACCCTCACTAAAGGGAACAAAAGCTGGGTACCGGGCCCCCCCTCGAGGTCGACGGTATCGATAAG
CTTCACGTGTTCGAAACGCGGTCCGCCCTGCAGCAACCGGAGGGGGAGGGAGAAGGGAGCGGAAAAGTCT
CCACCGGACGCGGCCATGGCTCGGGGGGGGGGGGGGGGCAGCGGAGGAGCGCTTCCGGCCGACGTCTCGT
CGCTGATTGGCTTCTTTTCCTCCCGCCGTGTGTGAAAACACAAATGGCGTGTTTTGGTTGGCGTAAGGCG
CCTGTCAGTTAACGGCAGCCGGAGTGCGCAGCCGCCGGCAGCCTCGCTCTGCCCACTGGGTGGGGCGGGA
GGTAGGTGGGGTGAGGCGAGCTGGACGTGCGGGCGCGGTCGGCCTCTGGCGGGGCGGGGGAGGGGAGGGA
GGGTCAGCGAAAGTAGCTCGCGCGCGAGCGGCCGCCCACCCTCCCCTTCCTCTGGGGGAGTCGTTTTACC
CGCCGCCGGCCGGGCCTCGTCGTCTGATTGGCTCTCGGGGCCCAGAAAACTGGCCCTTGCCATTGGCTCG
TGTTCGTGCAAGTTGAGTCCATCCGCCGGCCAGCGGGGGCGGCGAGGAGGCGCTCCCAGGTTCCGGCCCT
CCCCTCGGCCCCGCGCCGCAGAGTCTGGCCGCGCGCCCCTGCGCAACGTGGCAGGAAGCGCGCGCTGGGG
GCGGGGACGGGCAGTAGGGCTGAGCGGCTGCGGGGCGGGTGCAAGCACGTTTCCGACTTGAGTTGCCTCA
AGAGGGGCGTGCTGAGCCAGACCTCCATCGCGCACTCCGGGGAGTGGAGGGAAGGAGCGAGGGCTCAGTT
GGGCTGTTTTGGAGGCAGGAAGCACTTGCTCTCCCAAAGTCGCTCTGAGTTGTTATCAGTAAGGGAGCTG
CAGTGGAGTAGGCGGGGAGAAGGCCGCACCCTTCTCCGGAGGGGGGAGGGGAGTGTTGCAATACCTTTCT
GGGAGTTCTCTGCTGCCTCCTGGCTTCTGAGGACCGCCCTGGGCACATGATGGACCTGTCGACAATTCGA
GCTCGCTAGAGCCCCATCCTCACTGACTCCGTCCTGGAGTTGGATGAGAGATAATGGCCTTACGTTGTGC
CAGGGGAGGGTCGGGCTGGATTTAGCAAGATTTACCTTCTCCAAAGAGCGGTGCTGCAGTGGCACAGCTG
CCCACGGAGGTGGGGGGGTCACCGTCCCTGGAGGTGATGAAGAACTGTGGGGATGTGGCACTGAGGGACA
TGGCCAGTGGGCACGGTGGGTGGGTTGGGGTTGGTCTTGGGGATCTTGGAGGGCTTTTCCAGCCTTCATG
ATTTGACGATTGTATGAACATCTACATGGCAATTCTCCAGCTGCCTGTCCCAGTCCTACTGACCCAGCTG
TATCTCTCCAGGCAAGCTCTTCCACCCCTTCTGCTTGCATCCAGACACCATCAAACATGCAGGCTCAGAC
ACAGGGACCAGCAGTGTCTGTGGCCTTTTTGTGCTCCTCTCCATGCTGGGTTTTAACTTGCTCTTTGTCC
TTCTATCCTATCTTCTTATCCTTAAGGCTGTTCTGAACGCTGTGACTTGGAGAGTGTCCCAGAGCCCTCA
ACACCTGCATGTCCCACGTCCATGCTGTCCTGCACTTCCTTATCCCCAAGATCTGCCTCTCCGTGATGCA
CTGAATTGGCAAACATGTGTCACCCCAGACCAACAATGTCACAGCAAACTCCCCCTTGATAGGACAAGGG
GGAATGGCTTTACACTGAGACAGGGGAGGTTTGGGTTGGATATGAGGAGGCAGTTTTTCCCCCAGAGGGT
GGTGACGCACTGAACAGGTTGCCCAAGGAGGCTGTGGATGCCCCATCCCTGCAGGCATTCAAGGCCAGGC
TGGATGTGGCTCTGGGCAGCCTGGGCTGCTGGTTGATGACCCTGCACATAGCAGGGGGTTGGATCTGGAT
GAGCACTGTGCTCCTTTGCAACCCAGGCCGTTCTATGATTCTGTCATTCTAAATCTCTCTTTCAGCCTAA
AGCTTTTTCCCCGTATCCCCCCAGGTGTCTGCAGGCTCAAAGAGCAGCGAGAAGCGTTCAGAGGAAAGCG
ATCCCGTGCCACCTTCCCCGTGCCCGGGCTGTCCCCGCACGCTGCCGGCTCGGGGATGCGGGGGGAGCGC
CGGACCGGAGCGGAGCCCCGGGCGGCTCGCTGCTGCCCCCTAGCGGGGGAGGGACGTAATTACATCCCTG
GGGGCTTTGGGGGGGGGCTGTCCCTCTAGCGAGCTCGGTACCCAGAGCCCCATCCTCACTGACTCCGTCC
TGGAGTTGGATGAGAGATAATGGCCTTACGTTGTGCCAGGGGAGGGTCGGGCTGGATTTAGCAAGATTTA
CCTTCTCCAAAGAGCGGTGCTGCAGTGGCACAGCTGCCCACGGAGGTGGGGGGGTCACCGTCCCTGGAGG
TGATGAAGAACTGTGGGGATGTGGCACTGAGGGACATGGCCAGTGGGCACGGTGGGTGGGTTGGGGTTGG
TCTTGGGGATCTTGGAGGGCTTTTCCAGCCTTCATGATTTGACGATTGTATGAACATCTACATGGCAATT
CTCCAGCTGCCTGTCCCAGTCCTACTGACCCAGCTGTATCTCTCCAGGCAAGCTCTTCCACCCCTTCTGC
TTGCATCCAGACACCATCAAACATGCAGGCTCAGACACAGGGACCAGCAGTGTCTGTGGCCTTTTTGTGC
TCCTCTCCATGCTGGGTTTTAACTTGCTCTTTGTCCTTCTATCCTATCTTCTTATCCTTAAGGCTGTTCT
GAACGCTGTGACTTGGAGAGTGTCCCAGAGCCCTCAACACCTGCATGTCCCACGTCCATGCTGTCCTGCA
CTTCCTTATCCCCAAGATCTGCCTCTCCGTGATGCACTGAATTGGCAAACATGTGTCACCCCAGACCAAC
AATGTCACAGCAAACTCCCCCTTGATAGGACAAGGGGGAATGGCTTTACACTGAGACAGGGGAGGTTTGG
GTTGGATATGAGGAGGCAGTTTTTCCCCCAGAGGGTGGTGACGCACTGAACAGGTTGCCCAAGGAGGCTG
TGGATGCCCCATCCCTGCAGGCATTCAAGGCCAGGCTGGATGTGGCTCTGGGCAGCCTGGGCTGCTGGTT
GATGACCCTGCACATAGCAGGGGGTTGGATCTGGATGAGCACTGTGCTCCTTTGCAACCCAGGCCGTTCT
ATGATTCTGTCATTCTAAATCTCTCTTTCAGCCTAAAGCTTTTTCCCCGTATCCCCCCAGGTGTCTGCAG
GCTCAAAGAGCAGCGAGAAGCGTTCAGAGGAAAGCGATCCCGTGCCACCTTCCCCGTGCCCGGGCTGTCC
CCGCACGCTGCCGGCTCGGGGATGCGGGGGGAGCGCCGGACCGGAGCGGAGCCCCGGGCGGCTCGCTGCT
GCCCCCTAGCGGGGGAGGGACGTAATTACATCCCTGGGGGCTTTGGGGGGGGGCTGTCCCTCTAGGGGTA
CCCGGGGATCTTAATTGGCCGTGGCTAGTCGACCCAGGGCCTGGGAGAATCCCTTCCCCCTCTTCCCTCG
TGATCTGCAACTCCAGTCTTTCTAGCATCTGTAGGGCGCAGTAGTCCAGGGTTTCCTTGATGATGTCATA
CTTATCCTGTCCCTTTTTTTTCCACAGCTCGCGGTTGAGGACAAACTCTTCGCGGTCTTTCCAGTGGTTA
ATGCACCTTCCTTCCTTCGAGTCGACATTGATTATTGACTAGTTATTAATAGTAATCAATTACGGGGTCA
TTAGTTCATAGCCCATATATGGAGTTCCGCGTTACATAACTTACGGTAAATGGCCCGCCTGGCTGACCGC
CCAACGACCCCCGCCCATTGACGTCAATAATGACGTATGTTCCCATAGTAACGCCAATAGGGACTTTCCA
TTGACGTCAATGGGTGGAGTATTTACGGTAAACTGCCCACTTGGCAGTACATCAAGTGTATCATATGCCA
AGTACGCCCCCTATTGACGTCAATGACGGTAAATGGCCCGCCTGGCATTATGCCCAGTACATGACCTTAT
GGGACTTTCCTACTTGGCAGTACATCTACGTATTAGTCATCGCTATTACCATGGTCGAGGTGAGCCCCAC
GTTCTGCTTCACTCTCCCCATCTCCCCCCCCCTCCCCACCCCCAATTTTGTATTTATTTATTTTTTAATT
ATTTTGTGCAGCGATGGGGGCGGGGGGGGGGGGGGGGGCGCGCGCCAGGCGGGGCGGGGCGGGGCGAGGG
GCGGGGCGGGGCGAGGCGGAGAGGTGCGGCGGCAGCCAATCAGAGCGGCGCGCTCCGAAAGTTTCCTTTT
ATGGCGAGGCGGCGGCGGCGGCGGCCCTATAAAAAGCGAAGCGCGCGGCGGGCGGGAGTCGCTGCGCGCT
GCCTTCGCCCCGTGCCCCGCTCCGCCGCCGCCTCGCGCCGCCCGCCCCGGCTCTGACTGACCGCGTTACT
CCCACAGGTGAGCGGGCGGGACGGCCCTTCTCCTCCGGGCTGTAATTAGCGCTTGGTTTAATGACGGCTT
GTTTCTTTTCTGTGGCTGCGTGAAAGCCTTGAGGGGCTCCGGGAGGGCCCTTTGTGCGGGGGGAGCGGCT
CGGGGGGTGCGTGCGTGTGTGTGTGCGTGGGGAGCGCCGCGTGCGGCTCCGCGCTGCCCGGCGGCTGTGA
GCGCTGCGGGCGCGGCGCGGGGCTTTGTGCGCTCCGCAGTGTGCGCGAGGGGAGCGCGGCCGGGGGCGGT
GCCCCGCGGTGCGGGGGGGGCTGCGAGGGGAACAAAGGCTGCGTGCGGGGTGTGTGCGTGGGGGGGTGAG
CAGGGGGTGTGGGCGCGTCGGTCGGGCTGCAACCCCCCCTGCACCCCCCTCCCCGAGTTGCTGAGCACGG
CCCGGCTTCGGGTGCGGGGCTCCGTACGGGGCGTGGCGCGGGGCTCGCCGTGCCGGGCGGGGGGTGGCGG
CAGGTGGGGGTGCCGGGCGGGGCGGGGCCGCCTCGGGCCGGGGAGGGCTCGGGGGAGGGGCGCGGCGGCC
CCCGGAGCGCCGGCGGCTGTCGAGGCGCGGCGAGCCGCAGCCATTGCCTTTTATGGTAATCGTGCGAGAG
GGCGCAGGGACTTCCTTTGTCCCAAATCTGTGCGGAGCCGAAATCTGGGAGGCGCCGCCGCACCCCCTCT
AGCGGGCGCGGGGCGAAGCGGTGCGGCGCCGGCAGGAAGGAAATGGGCGGGGAGGGCCTTCGTGCGTCGC
CGCGCCGCCGTCCCCTTCTCCCTCTCCAGCCTCGGGGCTGTCCGCGGGGGGACGGCTGCCTTCGGGGGGG
ACGGGGCAGGGCGGGGTTCGGCTTCTGGCGTGTGACCGGCGGCTCTAGAGCCTCTGCTAACCATGTTCAT
GCCTTCTTCTTTTTCCTACAGCTCCTGGGCAACGTGCTGGTTATTGTGCTGTCTCATCATTTTGGCAAAG
AATTCCTCGAGATAACTTCGTATAGTATACCTTATACGAAGTTATCGAGCTCATAACTTCGTATAGGATA
CTTTATACGAAGTTATAACTCGAGATAACTTCGTATAGCATACATTATACGAAGTTATACCGGCAGATCT
CGCCACCATGGTGAGTGTGATTACAGAGGCTAGCTTCACCATGGCTCCTAAGAAGAAGAGGAAGGTGATG
AGCAGCGGCGCCCTGCTGTTCCACGGCAAGATCCCCTACGTGGTGGAGATGGAGGGCAATGTGGATGGCC
ACACCTTCAGCATCCGCGGCAAGGGCTACGGCGATGCCAGCGTGGGCAAGGTGGATGCCCAGTTCATCTG
CACCACAGGCGATGTGCCCGTGCCCTGGAGCACCCTGGTGACCACCCTGACCGCAGGCGCCCAGTGCTTC
GCCAAGTACGGCCCCGAGCTGAAGGATTTCTACAAGAGCTGCATGCCCGATGGCTACGTGCAGGAGCGCA
CCATCACCTTCGAGGGTGATGGCAATTTCAAGACCCGCGCCGAGGTGACCTTCGAGAATGGCAGCGTGTA
CAATCGCGTGAAGCTGAATGGCCAGGGCTTCAAGAAGGATGGCCACGTGCTGGGCAAGAATCTGGAGTTC
AATTTCACCCCCCACTGCCTGTACATCTGGGGCGATCAGGCCAATCACGGCCTGAAGAGCGCCTTCAAGA
TCTGCCACGAGATCACCGGCAGCAAGGGCGATTTCATCGTGGCCGATCACACCCAGATGAATACCCCCAT
CGGCGGCGGCCCCGTGCACGTGCCCGAGTACCACCACATGAGCTACCACGTGAAGCTGAGCAAGGATGTG
ACCGATCACCGCGATAATATGAGCCTGAAGGAGACCGTGCGCGCCGTGGATTGCCGCAAGACCTACCTGT
GACGCTTAATTAGCTGAGCTTGGACTCCTGTTGATAGATCCAGTAATGACCTCAGAACTCCATCTGGCCG
CGACTCTAGATCATAATCAGCCATACCACATTTGTAGAGGTTTTACTTGCTTTAAAAAACCTCCCACACC
TCCCCCTGAACCTGAAACATAAAATGAATGCAATTGTTGTTGTTAACTTGTTTATTGCAGCTTATAATGG
TTACAAATAAAGCAATAGCATCACAAATTTCACAAATAAAGCATTTTTTTCACTGCATTCTAGTTGTGGT
TTGTCCAAACTCATCAATGTATCTTAAGGCGAAGCTTATAACTTCGTATAGTATACCTTATACGAAGTTA
TCGGCGCGCCACCATGGCGCATCATCATCATCATCATCCAGAGCCAGCGAAGTCTGCTCCCGCCCCGAAA
AAGGGCTCCAAGAAGGCGGTGACTAAGGCGCAGAAGAAAGGCGGCAAGAAGCGCAAGCGCAGCCGCAAGG
AGAGCTATTCCATCTATGTCTACAAGGTTCTGAAGCAGGTCCACCCTGACACCGGCATTTCGTCCAAGGC
CATGGGCATCATGAATTCGTTTGTGAACGACATTTTCGAGCGCATCGCAGGTGAGGCTTCCCGCCTGGCG
CATTACAACAAGCGCTCGACCATCACCTCCAGGGAGATCCAGACGGCCGTGCGCCTGCTGCTGCCTGGGG
AGTTGGCCAAGCACGCCGTGTCCGAGGGTACTAAGGCCATCACCAAGTACACCAGCGCTAAGGATCCCCG
GGTACCGGTAACCATGGTGAGCAAGGGCGAGGAGGATAACATGGCCATCATCAAGGAGTTCATGCGCTTC
AAGGTGCACATGGAGGGCTCCGTGAACGGCCACGAGTTCGAGATCGAGGGCGAGGGCGAGGGCCGCCCCT
ACGAGGGCACCCAGACCGCCAAGCTGAAGGTGACCAAGGGTGGCCCCCTGCCCTTCGCCTGGGACATCCT
GTCCCCTCAGTTCATGTACGGCTCCAAGGCCTACGTGAAGCACCCCGCCGACATCCCCGACTACTTGAAG
CTGTCCTTCCCCGAGGGCTTCAAGTGGGAGCGCGTGATGAACTTCGAGGACGGCGGCGTGGTGACCGTGA
CCCAGGACTCCTCCCTGCAGGACGGCGAGTTCATCTACAAGGTGAAGCTGCGCGGCACCAACTTCCCCTC
CGACGGCCCCGTAATGCAGAAGAAGACCATGGGCTGGGAGGCCTCCTCCGAGAGAATGTACCCCGAGGAC
GGCGCCCTGAAGGGCGAGATCAAGCAGAGGCTGAAGCTGAAGGACGGCGGCCACTACGACGCTGAGGTCA
AGACCACCTACAAGGCCAAGAAGCCCGTGCAGCTGCCCGGCGCCTACAACGTCAACATCAAGTTGGACAT
CACCTCCCACAACGAGGACTACACCATCGTGGAACAGTACGAACGCGCCGAGGGCCGCCACTCCACTGGC
GGCATGGACGAGCTGTACAAGTGAGGCGCGCCCCGCTAATCAACCTCTGGATTACAAAATTTGTGAAAGA
TTGACTGGTATTCTTAACTATGTTGCTCCTTTTACGCTATGTGGATACGCTGCTTTAATGCCTTTGTATC
ATGCTATTGCTTCCCGTATGGCTTTCATTTTCTCCTCCTTGTATAAATCCTGGTTGCTGTCTCTTTATGA
GGAGTTGTGGCCCGTTGTCAGGCAACGTGGCGTGGTGTGCACTGTGTTTGCTGACGCAACCCCCACTGGT
TGGGGCATTGCCACCACCTGTCAGCTCCTTTCCGGGACTTTCGCTTTCCCCCTCCCTATTGCCACGGCGG
AACTCATCGCCGCCTGCCTTGCCCGCTGCTGGACAGGGGCTCGGCTGTTGGGCACTGACAATTCCGTGGT
GTTGTCGGGGAAATCATCGTCCTTTCCTTGGCTGCTCGCCTGTGTTGCCACCTGGATTCTGCGCGGGACG
TCCTTCTGCTACGTCCCTTCGGCCCTCAATCCAGCGGACCTTCCTTCCCGCGGCCTGCTGCCGGCTCTGC
GGCCTCTTCCGCGTCTTCGCCTTCGCCCTCAGACGAGTCGGATCTCCCTTTGGGCCGCCTCCCCGCATCG
ATACCGTCGAGACTGCTGCACCAGATCATAATCAGCCATACCACATTTGTAGAGGTTTTACTTGCTTTAA
AAAACCTCCCACACCTCCCCCTGAACCTGAAACATAAAATGAATGCAATTGTTGTTGTTAACTTGTTTAT
TGCAGCTTATAATGGTTACAAATAAAGCAATAGCATCACAAATTTCACAAATAAAGCATTTTTTTCACTG
CATTCTAGTTGTGGTTTGTCCAAACTCATCAATGTATCTTAAGGCGTGGAGATCTATAACTTCGTATAGG
ATACTTTATACGAAGTTATCGGTACCGCCACCATGGCGCCAGAGCCAGCGAAGTCTGCTCCCGCCCCGAA
AAAGGGCTCCAAGAAGGCGGTGACTAAGGCGCAGAAGAAAGGCGGCAAGAAGCGCAAGCGCAGCCGCAAG
GAGAGCTATTCCATCTATGTCTACAAGGTTCTGAAGCAGGTCCACCCTGACACCGGCATTTCGTCCAAGG
CCATGGGCATCATGAACTCGTTTGTGAACGACATTTTCGAGCGCATCGCAGGTGAGGCTTCCCGCCTGGC
GCATTACAACAAGCGCTCGACCATCACCTCCAGGGAGATCCAGACGGCCGTGCGCCTGCTGCTGCCTGGG
GAGTTGGCCAAGCACGCCGTGTCCGAGGGTACTAAGGCCATCACCAAGTACACCAGCGCTAAGGATCCCC
GGGTACCGGTCGCCACCATGGTGAGCAAGGGCGAGGAGCTGTTCACCGGGGTGGTGCCCATCCTGGTCGA
GCTGGACGGCGACGTAAACGGCCACAAGTTCAGCGTGTCCGGCGAGGGCGAGGGCGATGCCACCTACGGC
AAGCTGACCCTGAAGTTCATCTGCACCACCGGCAAGCTGCCCGTGCCCTGGCCCACCCTCGTGACCACCC
TGACCTACGGCGTGCAGTGCTTCAGCCGCTACCCCGACCACATGAAGCAGCACGACTTCTTCAAGTCCGC
CATGCCCGAAGGCTACGTCCAGGAGCGCACCATCTTCTTCAAGGACGACGGCAACTACAAGACCCGCGCC
GAGGTGAAGTTCGAGGGCGACACCCTGGTGAACCGCATCGAGCTGAAGGGCATCGACTTCAAGGAGGACG
GCAACATCCTGGGGCACAAGCTGGAGTACAACTACAACAGCCACAACGTCTATATCATGGCCGACAAGCA
GAAGAACGGCATCAAGGTGAACTTCAAGATCCGCCACAACATCGAGGACGGCAGCGTGCAGCTCGCCGAC
CACTACCAGCAGAACACCCCCATCGGCGACGGCCCCGTGCTGCTGCCCGACAACCACTACCTGAGCACCC
AGTCCGCCCTGAGCAAAGACCCCAACGAGAAGCGCGATCACATGGTCCTGCTGGAGTTCGTGACCGCCGC
CGGGATCACTCTCGGCATGGACGAGCTGTACAAGTGACCTTCCTTAACCGGCGCGCCCCGCTAATCAACC
TCTGGATTACAAAATTTGTGAAAGATTGACTGGTATTCTTAACTATGTTGCTCCTTTTACGCTATGTGGA
TACGCTGCTTTAATGCCTTTGTATCATGCTATTGCTTCCCGTATGGCTTTCATTTTCTCCTCCTTGTATA
AATCCTGGTTGCTGTCTCTTTATGAGGAGTTGTGGCCCGTTGTCAGGCAACGTGGCGTGGTGTGCACTGT
GTTTGCTGACGCAACCCCCACTGGTTGGGGCATTGCCACCACCTGTCAGCTCCTTTCCGGGACTTTCGCT
TTCCCCCTCCCTATTGCCACGGCGGAACTCATCGCCGCCTGCCTTGCCCGCTGCTGGACAGGGGCTCGGC
TGTTGGGCACTGACAATTCCGTGGTGTTGTCGGGGAAATCATCGTCCTTTCCTTGGCTGCTCGCCTGTGT
TGCCACCTGGATTCTGCGCGGGACGTCCTTCTGCTACGTCCCTTCGGCCCTCAATCCAGCGGACCTTCCT
TCCCGCGGCCTGCTGCCGGCTCTGCGGCCTCTTCCGCGTCTTCGCCTTCGCCCTCAGACGAGTCGGATCT
CCCTTTGGGCCGCCTCCCCGCATCGATACCGTCGAGACTGCTGCACCAGATCATAATCAGCCATACCACA
TTTGTAGAGGTTTTACTTGCTTTAAAAAACCTCCCACACCTCCCCCTGAACCTGAAACATAAAATGAATG
CAATTGTTGTTGTTAACTTGTTTATTGCAGCTTATAATGGTTACAAATAAAGCAATAGCATCACAAATTT
CACAAATAAAGCATTTTTTTCACTGCATTCTAGTTGTGGTTTGTCCAAACTCATCAATGTATCTTAAGGC
GTGGACTAGTATAACTTCGTATAGCATACATTATACGAAGTTATCGGCGCGCCACCATGGCGTATCCATA
TGACGTCCCAGACTATGCCCCAGAGCCAGCGAAGTCTGCTCCCGCCCCGAAAAAGGGCTCCAAGAAGGCG
GTGACTAAGGCGCAGAAGAAAGGCGGCAAGAAGCGCAAGCGCAGCCGCAAGGAGAGCTATTCCATCTATG
TCTACAAGGTTCTGAAGCAGGTCCACCCTGACACCGGCATTTCGTCCAAGGCCATGGGCATCATGAACTC
GTTTGTGAACGACATTTTCGAGCGCATCGCAGGTGAGGCTTCCCGCCTGGCGCATTACAACAAGCGCTCG
ACCATCACCTCCAGGGAGATCCAGACGGCCGTGCGCCTGCTGCTGCCTGGGGAGTTGGCCAAGCACGCCG
TGTCCGAGGGTACTAAGGCCATCACCAAGTACACCAGCGCTAAGGATCCCCGGGTACCGGTCGCCACCAT
GGTGAGCAAGGGCGAGGAGCTGTTCACCGGGGTGGTGCCCATCCTGGTCGAGCTGGACGGCGACGTAAAC
GGCCACAAGTTCAGCGTGTCCGGCGAGGGCGAGGGCGATGCCACCTACGGCAAGCTGACCCTGAAGTTCA
TCTGCACCACCGGCAAGCTGCCCGTGCCCTGGCCCACCCTCGTGACCACCCTGACCTGGGGCGTGCAGTG
CTTCGCCCGCTACCCCGACCACATGAAGCAGCACGACTTCTTCAAGTCCGCCATGCCCGAAGGCTACGTC
CAGGAGCGCACCATCTTCTTCAAGGACGACGGCAACTACAAGACCCGCGCCGAGGTGAAGTTCGAGGGCG
ACACCCTGGTGAACCGCATCGAGCTGAAGGGCATCGACTTCAAGGAGGACGGCAACATCCTGGGGCACAA
GCTGGAGTACAACGCCATCAGCGACAACGTCTATATCACCGCCGACAAGCAGAAGAACGGCATCAAGGCC
AACTTCAAGATCCGCCACAACATCGAGGACGGCAGCGTGCAGCTCGCCGACCACTACCAGCAGAACACCC
CCATCGGCGACGGCCCCGTGCTGCTGCCCGACAACCACTACCTGAGCACCCAGTCCAAGCTGAGCAAAGA
CCCCAACGAGAAGCGCGATCACATGGTCCTGCTGGAGTTCGTGACCGCCGCCGGGATCACTCTCGGCATG
GACGAGCTGTACAAGTGACCTTCCTTAACCCTCGAGTCTAGGCGCGCCCCGCTAATCAACCTCTGGATTA
CAAAATTTGTGAAAGATTGACTGGTATTCTTAACTATGTTGCTCCTTTTACGCTATGTGGATACGCTGCT
TTAATGCCTTTGTATCATGCTATTGCTTCCCGTATGGCTTTCATTTTCTCCTCCTTGTATAAATCCTGGT
TGCTGTCTCTTTATGAGGAGTTGTGGCCCGTTGTCAGGCAACGTGGCGTGGTGTGCACTGTGTTTGCTGA
CGCAACCCCCACTGGTTGGGGCATTGCCACCACCTGTCAGCTCCTTTCCGGGACTTTCGCTTTCCCCCTC
CCTATTGCCACGGCGGAACTCATCGCCGCCTGCCTTGCCCGCTGCTGGACAGGGGCTCGGCTGTTGGGCA
CTGACAATTCCGTGGTGTTGTCGGGGAAATCATCGTCCTTTCCTTGGCTGCTCGCCTGTGTTGCCACCTG
GATTCTGCGCGGGACGTCCTTCTGCTACGTCCCTTCGGCCCTCAATCCAGCGGACCTTCCTTCCCGCGGC
CTGCTGCCGGCTCTGCGGCCTCTTCCGCGTCTTCGCCTTCGCCCTCAGACGAGTCGGATCTCCCTTTGGG
CCGCCTCCCCGCATCGATACCGTCGAGACTGCTGCACCAGATCATAATCAGCCATACCACATTTGTAGAG
GTTTTACTTGCTTTAAAAAACCTCCCACACCTCCCCCTGAACCTGAAACATAAAATGAATGCAATTGTTG
TTGTTAACTTGTTTATTGCAGCTTATAATGGTTACAAATAAAGCAATAGCATCACAAATTTCACAAATAA
AGCATTTTTTTCACTGCATTCTAGTTGTGGTTTGTCCAAACTCATCAATGTATCTTAAGGCGTGGCGGCC
GCAGCATAGGGATCCCCGAATTCCGAAGTTCCTATTCTCTAGAAAGTATAGGAACTTCAGGTCTGAAGAG
GAGTTTACGTCCAGCCAAGCTAGCTTGGCTGCAGGTCGTCGAAATTCTACCGGGTAGGGGAGGCGCTTTT
CCCAAGGCAGTCTGGAGCATGCGCTTTAGCAGCCCCGCTGGGCACTTGGCGCTACACAAGTGGCCTCTGG
CCTCGCACACATTCCACATCCACCGGTAGGCGCCAACCGGCTCCGTTCTTTGGTGGCCCCTTCGCGCCAC
CTTCTACTCCTCCCCTAGTCAGGAAGTTCCCCCCCGCCCCGCAGCTCGCGTCGTGCAGGACGTGACAAAT
GGAAGTAGCACGTCTCACTAGTCTCGTGCAGATGGACAGCACCGCTGAGCAATGGAAGCGGGTAGGCCTT
TGGGGCAGCGGCCAATAGCAGCTTTGCTCCTTCGCTTTCTGGGCTCAGAGGCTGGGAAGGGGTGGGTCCG
GGGGCGGGCTCAGGGGCGGGCTCAGGGGCGGGGCGGGCGCCCGAAGGTCCTCCGGAGGCCCGGCATTCTG
CACGCTTCAAAAGCGCACGTCTGCCGCGCTGTTCTCCTCTTCCTCATCTCCGGGCCTTTCGACCTGCAGC
CTGTTGACAATTAATCATCGGCATAGTATATCGGCATAGTATAATACGACAAGGTGAGGAACTAAACCAT
GGGATCGGCCATTGAACAAGATGGATTGCACGCAGGTTCTCCGGCCGCTTGGGTGGAGAGGCTATTCGGC
TATGACTGGGCACAACAGACAATCGGCTGCTCTGATGCCGCCGTGTTCCGGCTGTCAGCGCAGGGGCGCC
CGGTTCTTTTTGTCAAGACCGACCTGTCCGGTGCCCTGAATGAACTGCAGGACGAGGCAGCGCGGCTATC
GTGGCTGGCCACGACGGGCGTTCCTTGCGCAGCTGTGCTCGACGTTGTCACTGAAGCGGGAAGGGACTGG
CTGCTATTGGGCGAAGTGCCGGGGCAGGATCTCCTGTCATCTCACCTTGCTCCTGCCGAGAAAGTATCCA
TCATGGCTGATGCAATGCGGCGGCTGCATACGCTTGATCCGGCTACCTGCCCATTCGACCACCAAGCGAA
ACATCGCATCGAGCGAGCACGTACTCGGATGGAAGCCGGTCTTGTCGATCAGGATGATCTGGACGAAGAG
CATCAGGGGCTCGCGCCAGCCGAACTGTTCGCCAGGCTCAAGGCGCGCATGCCCGACGGCGATGATCTCG
TCGTGACCCATGGCGATGCCTGCTTGCCGAATATCATGGTGGAAAATGGCCGCTTTTCTGGATTCATCGA
CTGTGGCCGGCTGGGTGTGGCGGACCGCTATCAGGACATAGCGTTGGCTACCCGTGATATTGCTGAAGAG
CTTGGCGGCGAATGGGCTGACCGCTTCCTCGTGCTTTACGGTATCGCCGCTCCCGATTCGCAGCGCATCG
CCTTCTATCGCCTTCTTGACGAGTTCTTCTGAGGGGATCAATTCTCTAGAGCTCGCTGATCAGCCTCGAC
TGTGCCTTCTAGTTGCCAGCCATCTGTTGTTTGCCCCTCCCCCGTGCCTTCCTTGACCCTGGAAGGTGCC
ACTCCCACTGTCCTTTCCTAATAAAATGAGGAAATTGCATCGCATTGTCTGAGTAGGTGTCATTCTATTC
TGGGGGGTGGGGTGGGGCAGGACAGCAAGGGGGAGGATTGGGAAGACAATAGCAGGCATGCTGGGGATGC
GGTGGGCTCTATGGCTTCTGAGGCGGAAAGAACCAGCTGGGGCTCGACTAGAGCTTGCGGAACCCTTCGT
TGAAGTTCCTATTCTCTAGAAAGTATAGGAACTTCAGTCGACGTGCTCCAAGGAGAGTTTGCTGGCAAGA
TCTTCGGGGTCGATGCTAACACAGGGAATGTGCTTGCCTATGAGAGGCTAGACCGGGAGAAAGTCTCTGA
GTATCGTCGACAATTCGAGCTCGCTAGAGCCCCATCCTCACTGACTCCGTCCTGGAGTTGGATGAGAGAT
AATGGCCTTACGTTGTGCCAGGGGAGGGTCGGGCTGGATTTAGCAAGATTTACCTTCTCCAAAGAGCGGT
GCTGCAGTGGCACAGCTGCCCACGGAGGTGGGGGGGTCACCGTCCCTGGAGGTGATGAAGAACTGTGGGG
ATGTGGCACTGAGGGACATGGCCAGTGGGCACGGTGGGTGGGTTGGGGTTGGTCTTGGGGATCTTGGAGG
GCTTTTCCAGCCTTCATGATTTGACGATTGTATGAACATCTACATGGCAATTCTCCAGCTGCCTGTCCCA
GTCCTACTGACCCAGCTGTATCTCTCCAGGCAAGCTCTTCCACCCCTTCTGCTTGCATCCAGACACCATC
AAACATGCAGGCTCAGACACAGGGACCAGCAGTGTCTGTGGCCTTTTTGTGCTCCTCTCCATGCTGGGTT
TTAACTTGCTCTTTGTCCTTCTATCCTATCTTCTTATCCTTAAGGCTGTTCTGAACGCTGTGACTTGGAG
AGTGTCCCAGAGCCCTCAACACCTGCATGTCCCACGTCCATGCTGTCCTGCACTTCCTTATCCCCAAGAT
CTGCCTCTCCGTGATGCACTGAATTGGCAAACATGTGTCACCCCAGACCAACAATGTCACAGCAAACTCC
CCCTTGATAGGACAAGGGGGAATGGCTTTACACTGAGACAGGGGAGGTTTGGGTTGGATATGAGGAGGCA
GTTTTTCCCCCAGAGGGTGGTGACGCACTGAACAGGTTGCCCAAGGAGGCTGTGGATGCCCCATCCCTGC
AGGCATTCAAGGCCAGGCTGGATGTGGCTCTGGGCAGCCTGGGCTGCTGGTTGATGACCCTGCACATAGC
AGGGGGTTGGATCTGGATGAGCACTGTGCTCCTTTGCAACCCAGGCCGTTCTATGATTCTGTCATTCTAA
ATCTCTCTTTCAGCCTAAAGCTTTTTCCCCGTATCCCCCCAGGTGTCTGCAGGCTCAAAGAGCAGCGAGA
AGCGTTCAGAGGAAAGCGATCCCGTGCCACCTTCCCCGTGCCCGGGCTGTCCCCGCACGCTGCCGGCTCG
GGGATGCGGGGGGAGCGCCGGACCGGAGCGGAGCCCCGGGCGGCTCGCTGCTGCCCCCTAGCGGGGGAGG
GACGTAATTACATCCCTGGGGGCTTTGGGGGGGGGCTGTCCCTCTAGCGAGCTCGGTACCCAGAGCCCCA
TCCTCACTGACTCCGTCCTGGAGTTGGATGAGAGATAATGGCCTTACGTTGTGCCAGGGGAGGGTCGGGC
TGGATTTAGCAAGATTTACCTTCTCCAAAGAGCGGTGCTGCAGTGGCACAGCTGCCCACGGAGGTGGGGG
GGTCACCGTCCCTGGAGGTGATGAAGAACTGTGGGGATGTGGCACTGAGGGACATGGCCAGTGGGCACGG
TGGGTGGGTTGGGGTTGGTCTTGGGGATCTTGGAGGGCTTTTCCAGCCTTCATGATTTGACGATTGTATG
AACATCTACATGGCAATTCTCCAGCTGCCTGTCCCAGTCCTACTGACCCAGCTGTATCTCTCCAGGCAAG
CTCTTCCACCCCTTCTGCTTGCATCCAGACACCATCAAACATGCAGGCTCAGACACAGGGACCAGCAGTG
TCTGTGGCCTTTTTGTGCTCCTCTCCATGCTGGGTTTTAACTTGCTCTTTGTCCTTCTATCCTATCTTCT
TATCCTTAAGGCTGTTCTGAACGCTGTGACTTGGAGAGTGTCCCAGAGCCCTCAACACCTGCATGTCCCA
CGTCCATGCTGTCCTGCACTTCCTTATCCCCAAGATCTGCCTCTCCGTGATGCACTGAATTGGCAAACAT
GTGTCACCCCAGACCAACAATGTCACAGCAAACTCCCCCTTGATAGGACAAGGGGGAATGGCTTTACACT
GAGACAGGGGAGGTTTGGGTTGGATATGAGGAGGCAGTTTTTCCCCCAGAGGGTGGTGACGCACTGAACA
GGTTGCCCAAGGAGGCTGTGGATGCCCCATCCCTGCAGGCATTCAAGGCCAGGCTGGATGTGGCTCTGGG
CAGCCTGGGCTGCTGGTTGATGACCCTGCACATAGCAGGGGGTTGGATCTGGATGAGCACTGTGCTCCTT
TGCAACCCAGGCCGTTCTATGATTCTGTCATTCTAAATCTCTCTTTCAGCCTAAAGCTTTTTCCCCGTAT
CCCCCCAGGTGTCTGCAGGCTCAAAGAGCAGCGAGAAGCGTTCAGAGGAAAGCGATCCCGTGCCACCTTC
CCCGTGCCCGGGCTGTCCCCGCACGCTGCCGGCTCGGGGATGCGGGGGGAGCGCCGGACCGGAGCGGAGC
CCCGGGCGGCTCGCTGCTGCCCCCTAGCGGGGGAGGGACGTAATTACATCCCTGGGGGCTTTGGGGGGGG
GCTGTCCCTCTAGGGGTACCCGGGGATCTTAATTAACGGCGGCGGAGTATCGAATTCGCTAGAAGATGGG
CGGGAGTCTTCTGGGCAGGCTTAAAGGCTAACCTGGTGTGTGGGCGTTGTCCTGCAGGGGAATTGAACAG
GTGTAAAATTGGAGGGACAAGACTTCCCACAGATTTTCGGTTTTGTCGGGAAGTTTTTTAATAGGGGCAA
ATAAGGAAAATGGGAGGATAGGTAGTCATCTGGGGTTTTATGCAGCAAAACTACAGGTTATTATTGCTTG
TGATCCGCCTCGGAGTATTTTCCATCGAGGTAGATTAAAGACATGCTCACCCGAGTTTTATACTCTCCTG
CTTGAGATCCTTACTACAGTATGAAATTACAGTGTCGCGAGTTAGACTATGTAAGCAGAATTTTAATCAT
TTTTAAAGAGCCCAGTACTTCATATCCATTTCTCCCGCTCCTTCTGCAGCCTTATCAAAAGGTATTTTAG
AACACTCATTTTAGCCCCATTTTCATTTATTATACTGGCTTATCCAACCCCTAGACAGAGCATTGGCATT
TTCCCTTTCCTGATCTTAGAAGTCTGATGACTCATGAAACCAGACAGATTAGTTACATACACCACAAATC
GAGGCTGTAGCTGGGGCCTCAACACTGCAGTTCTTTTATAACTCCTTAGTACACTTTTTGTTGATCCTTT
GCCTTGATCCTTAATTTTCAGTGTCTATCACCTCTCCCGTCAGGTGGTGTTCCACATTTGGGCCTATTCT
CAGTCCAGGGAGTTTTACAACAATAGATGTATTGAGAATCCAACCTAAAGCTTAACTTTCCACTCCCATG
AATGCCTCTCTCCTTTTTCTCCATTTATAAACTGAGCTATTAACCATTAATGGTTTCCAGGTGGATGTCT
CCTCCCCCAATATTACCTGATGTATCTTACATATTGCCAGGCTGATATTTTAAGACATTAAAAGGTATAT
TTCATTATTGAGCCACATGGTATTGATTACTGCTTACTAAAATTTTGTCATTGTACACATCTGTAAAAGG
TGGTTCCTTTTGGAATGCAAAGTTCAGGTGTTTGTTGTCTTTCCTGACCTAAGGTCTTGTGAGCTTGTAT
TTTTTCTATTTAAGCAGTGCTTTCTCTTGGACTGGCTTGACTCATGGCATTCTACACGTTATTGCTGGTC
TAAATGTGATTTTGCCAAGCTTCTTCAGGACCTATAATTTTGCTTGACTTGTAGCCAAACACAAGTAAAA
TGATTAAGCAACAAATGTATTTGTGAAGCTTGGTTTTTAGGTTGTTGTGTTGTGTGTGCTTGTGCTCTAT
AATAATACTATCCAGGGGCTGGAGAGGTGGCTCGGAGTTCAAGAGCACAGACTGCTCTTCCAGAAGTCCT
GAGTTCAATTCCCAGCAACCACATGGTGGCTCACAACCATCTGTAATGGGATCTGATGCCCTCTTCTGGT
GTGTCTGAAGACCACAAGTGTATTCACATTAAATAAATAAATCCTCCTTCTTCTTCTTTTTTTTTTTTTT
AAAGAGAATACTGTCTCCAGTAGAATTTACTGAAGTAATGAAATACTTTGTGTTTGTTCCAATATGGTAG
CCAATAATCAAATTACTCTTTAAGCACTGGAAATGTTACCAAGGAACTAATTTTTATTTGAAGTGTAACT
GTGGACAGAGGAGCCATAACTGCAGACTTGTGGGATACAGAAGACCAATGCAGACTTTAATGTCTTTTCT
CTTACACTAAGCAATAAAGAAATAAAAATTGAACTTCTAGTATCCTATTTGTTTAAACTGCTAGCTTTAC
TTAACTTTTGTGCTTCATCTATACAAAGCTGAAAGCTAAGTCTGCAGCCATTACTAAACATGAAAGCAAG
TAATGATAATTTTGGATTTCAAAAATGTAGGGCCAGAGTTTAGCCAGCCAGTGGTGGTGCTTGCCTTTAT
GCCTTTAATCCCAGCACTCTGGAGGCAGAGACAGGCAGATCTCTGAGTTTGAGCCCAGCCTGGTCTACAC
ATCAAGTTCTATCTAGGATAGCCAGGAATACACACAGAAACCCTGTTGGGGAGGGGGGCTCTGAGATTTC
ATAAAATTATAATTGAAGCATTCCCTAATGAGCCACTATGGATGTGGCTAAATCCGTCTACCTTTCTGAT
GAGATTTGGGTATTATTTTTTCTGTCTCTGCTGTTGGTTGGGTCTTTTGACACTGTGGGCTTTCTTTAAA
GCCTCCTTCCTGCCATGTGGTCTCTTGTTTGCTACTAACTTCCCATGGCTTAAATGGCATGGCTTTTTGC
CTTCTAAGGGCAGCTGCTGAGATTTGCAGCCTGATTTCCAGGGTGGGGTTGGGAAATCTTTCAAACACTA
AAATTGTCCTTTAATTTTTTTTTTAAAAAATGGGTTATATAATAAACCTCATAAAATAGTTATGAGGAGT
GAGGTGGACTAATATTAAATGAGTCCCTCCCCTATAAAAGAGCTATTAAGGCTTTTTGTCTTATACTTAA
CTTTTTTTTTAAATGTGGTATCTTTAGAACCAAGGGTCTTAGAGTTTTAGTATACAGAAACTGTTGCATC
GCTTAATCAGATTTTCTAGTTTCAAATCCAGAGAATCCAAATTCTTCACAGCCAAAGTCAAATTAAGAAT
TTCTGACTTTTAATGTTAATTTGCTTACTGTGAATATAAAAATGATAGCTTTTCCTGAGGCAGGGTCTCA
CTATGTATCTCTGCCTGATCTGCAACAAGATATGTAGACTAAAGTTCTGCCTGCTTTTGTCTCCTGAATA
CTAAGGTTAAAATGTAGTAATACTTTTGGAACTTGCAGGTCAGATTCTTTTATAGGGGACACACTAAGGG
AGCTTGGGTGATAGTTGGTAAAATGTGTTTCAAGTGATGAAAACTTGAATTATTATCACCGCAACCTACT
TTTTAAAAAAAAAAGCCAGGCCTGTTAGAGCATGCTTAAGGGATCCCTAGGACTTGCTGAGCACACAAGA
GTAGTTACTTGGCAGGCTCCTGGTGAGAGCATATTTCAAAAAACAAGGCAGACAACCAAGAAACTACAGT
TAAGGTTACCTGTCTTTAAACCATCTGCATATACACAGGGATATTAAAATATTCCAAATAATATTTCATT
CAAGTTTTCCCCCATCAAATTGGGACATGGATTTCTCCGGTGAATAGGCAGAGTTGGAAACTAAACAAAT
GTTGGTTTTGTGATTTGTGAAATTGTTTTCAAGTGATAGTTAAAGCCCATGAGATACAGAACAAAGCTGC
TATTTCGAGGTCTCTTGGTTTATACTCAGAAGCACTTCTTTGGGTTTCCCTGCACTATCCTGATCATGTG
CTAGGCCTACCTTAGGCTGATTGTTGTTCAAATAAACTTAAGTTTCCTGTCAGGTGATGTCATATGATTT
CATATATCAAGGCAAAACATGTTATATATGTTAAACATTTGTACTTAATGTGAAAGTTAGGTCTTTGTGG
GTTTGATTTTTAATTTTCAAAACCTGAGCTAAATAAGTCATTTTTACATGTCTTACATTTGGTGGAATTG
TATAATTGTGGTTTGCAGGCAAGACTCTCTGACCTAGTAACCCTACCTATAGAGCACTTTGCTGGGTCAC
AAGTCTAGGAGTCAAGCATTTCACCTTGAAGTTGAGACGTTTTGTTAGTGTATACTAGTTTATATGTTGG
AGGACATGTTTATCCAGAAGATATTCAGGACTATTTTTGACTGGGCTAAGGAATTGATTCTGATTAGCAC
TGTTAGTGAGCATTGAGTGGCCTTTAGGCTTGAATTGGAGTCACTTGTATATCTCAAATAATGCTGGCCT
TTTTTAAAAAGCCCTTGTTCTTTATCACCCTGTTTTCTACATAATTTTTGTTCAAAGAAATACTTGTTTG
GATCTCCTTTTGACAACAATAGCATGTTTTCAAGCCATATTTTTTTTCCTTTTTTTTTTTTTTTTTTGGT
TTTTCGAGACAGGGTTTCTCTGTATAGCCCTGGCTGTCCTGGAACTCACTTTGTAGACCAGGCTGGCCTC
GAACTCAGAAATCCGCCTGCCTCTGCCTCCTGAGTGCCGGGATTAAAGGCGTGCACCACCACGCCTGGCT
AAGTTGGATATTTTGTTATATAACTATAACCAATACTAACTCCACTGGGTGGATTTTTAATTCAGTCAGT
AGTCTTAAGTGGTCTTTATTGGCCCTTCATTAAAATCTACTGTTCACTCTAACAGAGGCTGTTGGTACTA
GTGGCACTTAAGCAACTTCCTACGGATATACTAGCAGATTAAGGGTCAGGGATAGAAACTAGTCTAGCGT
TTTGTATACCTACCAGCTTTATACTACCTTGTTCTGATAGAAATATTTCAGGACATCTAGCTTATCGATA
CCGTCGACGTTCGAACACGTGGAATTCCTGCAGCCCGGGGGATCCACTAGTTCTAGAGCGGCCGCCACCG
CGGTGGAGCTCCAATTCGCCCTATAGTGAGTCGTATTACGCGCGCTCACTGGCCGTCGTTTTACAACGTC
GTGACTGGGAAAACCCTGGCGTTACCCAACTTAATCGCCTTGCAGCACATCCCCCTTTCGCCAGCTGGCG
TAATAGCGAAGAGGCCCGCACCGATCGCCCTTCCCAACAGTTGCGCAGCCTGAATGGCGAATGGAAATTG
TAAGCGTTAATATTTTGTTAAAATTCGCGTTAAATTTTTGTTAAATCAGCTCATTTTTTAACCAATAGGC
CGAAATCGGCAAAATCCCTTATAAATCAAAAGAATAGACCGAGATAGGGT
[37 nt withheld, positions 24271-24307]
AAAGAACGTGGACTCCAACGTCAAAGG
[49 nt withheld, positions 24335-24383]
T
[91 nt withheld, positions 24385-24475]
G
[124 nt withheld, positions 24477-24600]
CAG
