Features (pLannotate 1.2.2; 60 found; start..end, strand, type, name):
     24..128     +  promoter       AmpR promoter: bla
    129..989     +  CDS            AmpR: β-lactamase; bla; confers resistance to ampicillin, carbenicillin, and related antibiotics
   1160..1748    +  rep_origin     ori: high-copy-number ColE1/pMB1/pBR322/pUC origin of replication
   1931..2023    +  CDS            lacI (fragment): lac repressor; lacI; The lac repressor binds to the lac operator to inhibit transcription in E. coli. This inhibition can be relieved by adding lactose or isopropyl-β-D-thiogalactopyranoside (IPTG).
   2036..2057    +  protein_bind   CAP binding site: CAP binding activates transcription in the presence of cAMP. E. coli catabolite activator protein
   2072..2102    +  promoter       lac promoter: promoter for the E. coli lac operon
   2106..2128    +  protein_bind   lac operator (fragment): The lac repressor binds to the lac operator to inhibit transcription in E. coli. This inhibition can be relieved by adding lactose or isopropyl-β-D-thiogalactopyranoside (IPTG). lac repressor encoded by lacI
   2171..2189    +  promoter       T3 promoter: promoter for bacteriophage T3 RNA polymerase
   2202..2243    -  misc_feature   MCS (fragment): pBluescript multiple cloning site
   2258..3191    +  misc_feature   Rosa26 left arm (fragment): left homology arm from intron 1 of the mouse Rosa26 gene (Soriano, 1999)
   3750..3878    +  CDS            OR51A4 (fragment): O51A4_HUMAN - Experimental evidence at transcript level: Swiss-Prot protein existence level 2. Odorant receptor. From Homo sapiens (Human).
   5026..5154    +  CDS            OR51A4 (fragment): O51A4_HUMAN - Experimental evidence at transcript level: Swiss-Prot protein existence level 2. Odorant receptor. From Homo sapiens (Human).
   5785..5843    +  misc_feature   HA-L (fragment): left homology arm from intron 1 of the mouse Rosa26 gene (Soriano, 1999)
   5850..5953    +  misc_feature   Ad SA: adenovirus major late transcript splice acceptor (Friedrich and Soriano, 1991)
   5982..6361    +  enhancer       CMV enhancer: human cytomegalovirus immediate early enhancer
   6363..6636    +  promoter       chicken β-actin promoter: No description available
   6637..7653    +  intron         chimeric intron: chimera between introns from chicken β-actin and rabbit β-globin
   7714..7747    +  protein_bind   loxN: Cre-mediated recombination occurs in the 8-bp core sequence (GTATACCT). loxN sites are compatible with each other, but incompatible with loxP or lox2272 sites. Cre recombinase
   7755..7788    +  protein_bind   lox2272: Cre-mediated recombination occurs in the 8-bp core sequence (GGATACTT). lox2272 sites are compatible with each other, but incompatible with loxP or loxN sites (Lee and Saito, 1988). Cre recombinase
   7797..7830    +  protein_bind   loxP: Cre-mediated recombination occurs in the 8-bp core sequence (GCATACAT). Cre recombinase
   7850..7871    +  CDS            mUkG1 (fragment): monomeric variant of Umikinoko-Green fluorescent protein
   7910..8614    +  CDS            PhiYFP: Phialidium yellow fluorescent proteim mammalian codon-optimized
   8635..8679    +  terminator     lambda t0 terminator (fragment): transcription terminator from phage lambda
   8691..8774    +  CDS            large T antigen (fragment): large T antigen from SV40 (simian virus 40)
   8797..8918    +  polyA_signal   SV40 poly(A) signal: SV40 polyadenylation signal
   8930..8963    +  protein_bind   loxN: Cre-mediated recombination occurs in the 8-bp core sequence (GTATACCT). loxN sites are compatible with each other, but incompatible with loxP or lox2272 sites. Cre recombinase
   8981..8999    +  CDS            capTEV™ (fragment): composite tag for in vivo biotinylation, TEV protease cleavage, and 6xHis tagging
   9000..9374    +  CDS            H2B: human histone H2B; HIST1H2BJ
   9396..10103   +  CDS            mCherry: mCherry is a basic (constitutively fluorescent) red fluorescent protein published in 2004, derived from Discosoma sp.. It is reported to be a very rapidly-maturing monomer with low acid sensitivity.
  10120..10708   +  misc_feature   WPRE: woodchuck hepatitis virus posttranscriptional regulatory element
  10736..10819   +  CDS            large T antigen (fragment): large T antigen from SV40 (simian virus 40)
  10842..10963   +  polyA_signal   SV40 poly(A) signal: SV40 polyadenylation signal
  10978..11011   +  protein_bind   lox2272: Cre-mediated recombination occurs in the 8-bp core sequence (GGATACTT). lox2272 sites are compatible with each other, but incompatible with loxP or loxN sites (Lee and Saito, 1988). Cre recombinase
  11030..11405   +  CDS            H2B (fragment): human histone H2B; HIST1H2BJ
  11430..12146   +  CDS            EGFP: EGFP is a basic (constitutively fluorescent) green fluorescent protein published in 1996, derived from Aequorea victoria. It is reported to be a rapidly-maturing weak dimer with moderate acid sensitivity.
  12175..12763   +  misc_feature   WPRE: woodchuck hepatitis virus posttranscriptional regulatory element
  12791..12874   +  CDS            large T antigen (fragment): large T antigen from SV40 (simian virus 40)
  12897..13018   +  polyA_signal   SV40 poly(A) signal: SV40 polyadenylation signal
  13033..13066   +  protein_bind   loxP: Cre-mediated recombination occurs in the 8-bp core sequence (GCATACAT). Cre recombinase
  13112..13486   +  CDS            H2B: human histone H2B; HIST1H2BJ
  13511..14227   +  CDS            mCerulean: mCerulean is a basic (constitutively fluorescent) cyan fluorescent protein published in 2005, derived from Aequorea victoria. It is reported to be a very rapidly-maturing monomer.
  14266..14854   +  misc_feature   WPRE: woodchuck hepatitis virus posttranscriptional regulatory element
  14882..14965   +  CDS            large T antigen (fragment): large T antigen from SV40 (simian virus 40)
  14988..15109   +  polyA_signal   SV40 poly(A) signal: SV40 polyadenylation signal
  15147..15180   +  protein_bind   FRT (minimal): supports FLP-mediated excision but not integration (Turan and Bode, 2011) FLP recombinase from the Saccharomyces cerevisiae 2μ plasmid
  15244..15743   +  promoter       PGK promoter: mouse phosphoglycerate kinase 1 promoter
  15755..15802   +  promoter       EM7 promoter: synthetic bacterial promoter&nbsp
  15821..16624   +  CDS            NeoR/KanR: aminoglycoside phosphotransferase from Tn5; aph(3')-II (or nptII); confers resistance to neomycin, kanamycin, and G418 (Geneticin®)
  16662..16886   +  polyA_signal   bGH poly(A) signal: bovine growth hormone polyadenylation signal
  16890..16911   +  promoter       SV40 promoter (fragment): SV40 enhancer and early promoter
  16944..16977   +  protein_bind   FRT (minimal): supports FLP-mediated excision but not integration (Turan and Bode, 2011) FLP recombinase from the Saccharomyces cerevisiae 2μ plasmid
  16985..17086   +  CDS            Cdh5 (fragment): CADH5_MOUSE - Experimental evidence at protein level: Swiss-Prot protein existence level 1. Cadherins are calcium-dependent cell adhesion proteins (By similarity). They preferentially interact with themselves in a homophilic manner in connecting cells; cadherins may thus contribute to the sorting of heterogeneous cell types (By similarity). This cadherin may play an important role in endothelial cell biology through control of the cohesion and organization of the intercellular junctions (PubMed:9220534, PubMed:20332120). It associates with alpha-catenin forming a link to the cytoskeleton (By s
  17634..17762   +  CDS            OR51A4 (fragment): O51A4_HUMAN - Experimental evidence at transcript level: Swiss-Prot protein existence level 2. Odorant receptor. From Homo sapiens (Human).
  18908..19036   +  CDS            OR51A4 (fragment): O51A4_HUMAN - Experimental evidence at transcript level: Swiss-Prot protein existence level 2. Odorant receptor. From Homo sapiens (Human).
  19622..23962   +  misc_feature   Rosa26 right arm: right homology arm from intron 1 of the mouse Rosa26 gene (Soriano, 1999)
  23961..23980   +  misc_feature   MCS (fragment): pBluescript multiple cloning site
  23994..24053   -  misc_feature   MCS (fragment): pBluescript multiple cloning site
  24062..24080   -  promoter       T7 promoter: promoter for bacteriophage T7 RNA polymerase
  24088..24243   +  CDS            lacZα (fragment): LacZα fragment of β-galactosidase; lacZ fragment
  24248..24676   +  rep_origin     f1 ori (sequence partly withheld): f1 bacteriophage origin of replication; arrow indicates direction of (+) strand synthesis
>Addgene plasmid #99751 | iChr2-Control-Mosaic (SO274) Sequencing Result | analyzer sequence | sequence record 309738
GTGGCACTTTTCGGGGAAATGTGCGCGGAACCCCTATTTGTTTATTTTTCTAAATACATTCAAATATGTA
TCCGCTCATGAGACAATAACCCTGATAAATGCTTCAATAATATTGAAAAAGGAAGAGTATGAGTATTCAA
CATTTCCGTGTCGCCCTTATTCCCTTTTTTGCGGCATTTTGCCTTCCTGTTTTTGCTCACCCAGAAACGC
TGGTGAAAGTAAAAGATGCTGAAGATCAGTTGGGTGCACGAGTGGGTTACATCGAACTGGATCTCAACAG
CGGTAAGATCCTTGAGAGTTTTCGCCCCGAAGAACGTTTTCCAATGATGAGCACTTTTAAAGTTCTGCTA
TGTGGCGCGGTATTATCCCGTATTGACGCCGGGCAAGAGCAACTCGGTCGCCGCATACACTATTCTCAGA
ATGACTTGGTTGAGTACTCACCAGTCACAGAAAAGCATCTTACGGATGGCATGACAGTAAGAGAATTATG
CAGTGCTGCCATAACCATGAGTGATAACACTGCGGCCAACTTACTTCTGACAACGATCGGAGGACCGAAG
GAGCTAACCGCTTTTTTGCACAACATGGGGGATCATGTAACTCGCCTTGATCGTTGGGAACCGGAGCTGA
ATGAAGCCATACCAAACGACGAGCGTGACACCACGATGCCTGTAGCAATGGCAACAACGTTGCGCAAACT
ATTAACTGGCGAACTACTTACTCTAGCTTCCCGGCAACAATTAATAGACTGGATGGAGGCGGATAAAGTT
GCAGGACCACTTCTGCGCTCGGCCCTTCCGGCTGGCTGGTTTATTGCTGATAAATCTGGAGCCGGTGAGC
GTGGGTCTCGCGGTATCATTGCAGCACTGGGGCCAGATGGTAAGCCCTCCCGTATCGTAGTTATCTACAC
GACGGGGAGTCAGGCAACTATGGATGAACGAAATAGACAGATCGCTGAGATAGGTGCCTCACTGATTAAG
CATTGGTAACTGTCAGACCAAGTTTACTCATATATACTTTAGATTGATTTAAAACTTCATTTTTAATTTA
AAAGGATCTAGGTGAAGATCCTTTTTGATAATCTCATGACCAAAATCCCTTAACGTGAGTTTTCGTTCCA
CTGAGCGTCAGACCCCGTAGAAAAGATCAAAGGATCTTCTTGAGATCCTTTTTTTCTGCGCGTAATCTGC
TGCTTGCAAACAAAAAAACCACCGCTACCAGCGGTGGTTTGTTTGCCGGATCAAGAGCTACCAACTCTTT
TTCCGAAGGTAACTGGCTTCAGCAGAGCGCAGATACCAAATACTGTTCTTCTAGTGTAGCCGTAGTTAGG
CCACCACTTCAAGAACTCTGTAGCACCGCCTACATACCTCGCTCTGCTAATCCTGTTACCAGTGGCTGCT
GCCAGTGGCGATAAGTCGTGTCTTACCGGGTTGGACTCAAGACGATAGTTACCGGATAAGGCGCAGCGGT
CGGGCTGAACGGGGGGTTCGTGCACACAGCCCAGCTTGGAGCGAACGACCTACACCGAACTGAGATACCT
ACAGCGTGAGCTATGAGAAAGCGCCACGCTTCCCGAAGGGAGAAAGGCGGACAGGTATCCGGTAAGCGGC
AGGGTCGGAACAGGAGAGCGCACGAGGGAGCTTCCAGGGGGAAACGCCTGGTATCTTTATAGTCCTGTCG
GGTTTCGCCACCTCTGACTTGAGCGTCGATTTTTGTGATGCTCGTCAGGGGGGCGGAGCCTATGGAAAAA
CGCCAGCAACGCGGCCTTTTTACGGTTCCTGGCCTTTTGCTGGCCTTTTGCTCACATGTTCTTTCCTGCG
TTATCCCCTGATTCTGTGGATAACCGTATTACCGCCTTTGAGTGAGCTGATACCGCTCGCCGCAGCCGAA
CGACCGAGCGCAGCGAGTCAGTGAGCGAGGAAGCGGAAGAGCGCCCAATACGCAAACCGCCTCTCCCCGC
GCGTTGGCCGATTCATTAATGCAGCTGGCACGACAGGTTTCCCGACTGGAAAGCGGGCAGTGAGCGCAAC
GCAATTAATGTGAGTTAGCTCACTCATTAGGCACCCCAGGCTTTACACTTTATGCTTCCGGCTCGTATGT
TGTGTGGAATTGTGAGCGGATAACAATTTCACACAGGAAACAGCTATGACCATGATTACGCCAAGCGCGC
AATTAACCCTCACTAAAGGGAACAAAAGCTGGGTACCGGGCCCCCCCTCGAGGTCGACGGTATCGATAAG
CTTCACGTGTTCGAAACGCGGTCCGCCCTGCAGCAACCGGAGGGGGAGGGAGAAGGGAGCGGAAAAGTCT
CCACCGGACGCGGCCATGGCTCGGGGGGGGGGGGGCAGCGGAGGAGCGCTTCCGGCCGACGTCTCGTCGC
TGATTGGCTTCTTTTCCTCCCGCCGTGTGTGAAAACACAAATGGCGTGTTTTGGTTGGCGTAAGGCGCCT
GTCAGTTAACGGCAGCCGGAGTGCGCAGCCGCCGGCAGCCTCGCTCTGCCCACTGGGTGGGGCGGGAGGT
AGGTGGGGTGAGGCGAGCTGGACGTGCGGGCGCGGTCGGCCTCTGGCGGGGCGGGGGAGGGGAGGGAGGG
TCAGCGAAAGTAGCTCGCGCGCGAGCGGCCGCCCACCCTCCCCTTCCTCTGGGGGAGTCGTTTTACCCGC
CGCCGGCCGGGCCTCGTCGTCTGATTGGCTCTCGGGGCCCAGAAAACTGGCCCTTGCCATTGGCTCGTGT
TCGTGCAAGTTGAGTCCATCCGCCGGCCAGCGGGGGCGGCGAGGAGGCGCTCCCAGGTTCCGGCCCTCCC
CTCGGCCCCGCGCCGCAGAGTCTGGCCGCGCGCCCCTGCGCAACGTGGCAGGAAGCGCGCGCTGGGGGCG
GGGACGGGCAGTAGGGCTGAGCGGCTGCGGGGCGGGTGCAAGCACGTTTCCGACTTGAGTTGCCTCAAGA
GGGGCGTGCTGAGCCAGACCTCCATCGCGCACTCCGGGGAGTGGAGGGAAGGAGCGAGGGCTCAGTTGGG
CTGTTTTGGAGGCAGGAAGCACTTGCTCTCCCAAAGTCGCTCTGAGTTGTTATCAGTAAGGGAGCTGCAG
TGGAGTAGGCGGGGAGAAGGCCGCACCCTTCTCCGGAGGGGGGAGGGGAGTGTTGCAATACCTTTCTGGG
AGTTCTCTGCTGCCTCCTGGCTTCTGAGGACCGCCCTGGGCACATTATGGACCGCTAGAGCCCCATCCTC
ACTGACTCCGTCCTGGAGTTGGATGAGAGATAATGGCCTTACGTTGTGCCAGGGGAGGGTCGGGCTGGAT
TTAGCAAGATTTACCTTCTCCAAAGAGCGGTGCTGCAGTGGCACAGCTGCCCACGGAGGTGGGGGGGTCA
CCGTCCCTGGAGGTGATGAAGAACTGTGGGGATGTGGCACTGAGGGACATGGCCAGTGGGCACGGTGGGT
GGGTTGGGGTTGGTCTTGGGGATCTTGGAGGGCTTTTCCAGCCTTCATGATTTGACGATTGTATGAACAT
CTACATGGCAATTCTCCAGCTGCCTGTCCCAGTCCTACTGACCCAGCTGTATCTCTCCAGGCAAGCTCTT
CCACCCCTTCTGCTTGCATCCAGACACCATCAAACATGCAGGCTCAGACACAGGGACCAGCAGTGTCTGT
GGCCTTTTTGTGCTCCTCTCCATGCTGGGTTTTAACTTGCTCTTTGTCCTTCTATCCTATCTTCTTATCC
TTAAGGCTGTTCTGAACGCTGTGACTTGGAGAGTGTCCCAGAGCCCTCAACACCTGCATGTCCCACGTCC
ATGCTGTCCTGCACTTCCTTATCCCCAAGATCTGCCTCTCCGTGATGCACTGAATTGGCAAACATGTGTC
ACCCCAGACCAACAATGTCACAGCAAACTCCCCCTTGATAGGACAAGGGGGAATGGCTTTACACTGAGAC
AGGGGAGGTTTGGGTTGGATATGAGGAGGCAGTTTTTCCCCCAGAGGGTGGTGACGCACTGAACAGGTTG
CCCAAGGAGGCTGTGGATGCCCCATCCCTGCAGGCATTCAAGGCCAGGCTGGATGTGGCTCTGGGCAGCC
TGGGCTGCTGGTTGATGACCCTGCACATAGCAGGGGGTTGGATCTGGATGAGCACTGTGCTCCTTTGCAA
CCCAGGCCGTTCTATGATTCTGTCATTCTAAATCTCTCTTTCAGCCTAAAGCTTTTTCCCCGTATCCCCC
CAGGTGTCTGCAGGCTCAAAGAGCAGCGAGAAGCGTTCAGAGGAAAGCGATCCCGTGCCACCTTCCCCGT
GCCCGGGCTGTCCCCGCACGCTGCCGGCTCGGGGATGCGGGGGGAGCGCCGGACCGGAGCGGAGCCCCGG
GCGGCTCGCTGCTGCCCCCTAGCGGGGGAGGGACGTAATTACATCCCTGGGGGCTTTGGGGGGGGGCTGT
CCCTCTAGCGAGCTCGGTACCCAGAGCCCCATCCTCACTGACTCCGTCCTGGAGTTGGATGAGAGATAAT
GGCCTTACGTATCCTCACTGACTCCGTCCTGGAGTTGGATGAGAGATAATGGCCTTACGTTGTGCCAGGG
GAGGGTCGGGCTGGATTTAGCAAGATTTACCTTCTCCAAAGAGCGGTGCTGCAGTGGCACAGCTGCCCAC
GGAGGTGGGGGGGTCACCGTCCCTGGAGGTGATGAAGAACTGTGGGGATGTGGCACTGAGGGACATGGCC
AGTGGGCACGGTGGGTGGGTTGGGGTTGGTCTTGGGGATCTTGGAGGGCTTTTCCAGCCTTCATGATTTG
ACGATTGTATGAACATCTACATGGCAATTCTCCAGCTGCCTGTCCCAGTCCTACTGACCCAGCTGTATCT
CTCCAGGCAAGCTCTTCCACCCCTTCTGCTTGCATCCAGACACCATCAAACATGCAGGCTCAGACACAGG
GACCAGCAGTGTCTGTGGCCTTTTTGTGCTCCTCTCCATGCTGGGTTTTAACTTGCTCTTTGTCCTTCTA
TCCTATCTTCTTATCCTTAAGGCTGTTCTGAACGCTGTGACTTGGAGAGTGTCCCAGAGCCCTCAACACC
TGCATGTCCCACGTCCATGCTGTCCTGCACTTCCTTATCCCCAAGATCTGCCTCTCCGTGATGCACTGAA
TTGGCAAACATGTGTCACCCCAGACCAACAATGTCACAGCAAACTCCCCCTTGATAGGACAAGGGGGAAT
GGCTTTACACTGAGACAGGGGAGGTTTGGGTTGGATATGAGGAGGCAGTTTTTCCCCCAGAGGGTGGTGA
CGCACTGAACAGGTTGCCCAAGGAGGCTGTGGATGCCCCATCCCTGCAGGCATTCAAGGCCAGGCTGGAT
GTGGCTCTGGGCAGCCTGGGCTGCTGGTTGATGACCCTGCACATAGCAGGGGGTTGGATCTGGATGAGCA
CTGTGCTCCTTTGCAACCCAGGCCGTTCTATGATTCTGTCATTCTAAATCTCTCTTTCAGCCTAAAGCTT
TTTCCCCGTATCCCCCCAGGTGTCTGCAGGCTCAAAGAGCAGCGAGAAGCGTTCAGAGGAAAGCGATCCC
GTGCCACCTTCCCCGTGCCCGGGCTGTCCCCGCACGCTGCCGGCTCGGGGATGCGGGGGGAGCGCCGGAC
CGGAGCGGAGCCCCGGGCGGCTCGCTGCTGCCCCCTAGCGGGGGAGGGACGTAATTACATCCCGGGGGGC
TCGCTGCTGCCCCCTAGCGGGGGAGGGACGTAATTACATCCCTGGGGGCTTTGGGGGGGGGCTGTCCCTC
TAGGGGTACCCGGGGATCTTAATTGGCCGTGGCTAGTCGACCCAGGGCCTGGGAGAATCCCTTCCCCCTC
TTCCCTCGTGATCTGCAACTCCAGTCTTTCTAGCATCTGTAGGGCGCAGTAGTCCAGGGTTTCCTTGATG
ATGTCATACTTATCCTGTCCCTTTTTTTTCCACAGCTCGCGGTTGAGGACAAACTCTTCGCGGTCTTTCC
AGTGGTTAATGCACCTTCCTTCCTTCGAGTCGACATTGATTATTGACTAGTTATTAATAGTAATCAATTA
CGGGGTCATTAGTTCATAGCCCATATATGGAGTTCCGCGTTACATAACTTACGGTAAATGGCCCGCCTGG
CTGACCGCCCAACGACCCCCGCCCATTGACGTCAATAATGACGTATGTTCCCATAGTAACGCCAATAGGG
ACTTTCCATTGACGTCAATGGGTGGAGTATTTACGGTAAACTGCCCACTTGGCAGTACATCAAGTGTATC
ATATGCCAAGTACGCCCCCTATTGACGTCAATGACGGTAAATGGCCCGCCTGGCATTATGCCCAGTACAT
GACCTTATGGGACTTTCCTACTTGGCAGTACATCTACGTATTAGTCATCGCTATTACCATGGTCGAGGTG
AGCCCCACGTTCTGCTTCACTCTCCCCATCTCCCCCCCCTCCCCACCCCCAATTTTGTATTTATTTATTT
TTTAATTATTTTGTGCAGCGATGGGGGCGGGGGGGGGGGGGGCGCGCCAGGCGGGGCGGGGGGGGGGGGG
GGGGGGGGCGGGGCGAGGCGGAGAGGTGCGGCGGCAGCCAATCAGAGCGGCGCGCTCCGAAAGTTTCCTT
TTATGGCGAGGCGGCGGCGGCGGCGGCCCTATAAAAAGCGAAGCGCGCGGCGGGCGGGAGTCGCTGCGCG
CTGCCTTCGCCCCGTGCCCCGCTCCGCCGCCGCCTCGCGCCGCCCGCCCCGGCTCTGACTGACCGCGTTA
CTCCCACAGGTGAGCGGGCGGGACGGCCCTTCTCCTCCGGGCTGTAATTAGCGCTTGGTTTAATGACGGC
TTGTTTCTTTTCTGTGGCTGCGTGAAAGCCTTGAGGGGCTCCGGGAGGGCCCTTTGTGCGGGGGGAGCGG
CTCGGGGGGTGCGTGCGTGTGTGTGTGCGTGGGGAGCGCCGCGTGCGGCTCCGCGCTGCCCGGCGGCTGT
GAGCGCTGCGGGCGCGGCGCGGGGCTTTGTGCGCTCCGCAGTGTGCGCGAGGGGAGCGCGGCCGGGGGCG
GTGCCCCGCGGTGCGGGGGGGGCTGCGAGGGGAACAAAGGCTGCGTGCGGGGTGTGTGCGTGGGGGGGTG
AGCAGGGGGTGTGGGCGCGTCGGTCGGGCTGCAACCCCCCCTGCACCCCCCTCCCCGAGTTGCTGAGCAC
GGCCCGGCTTCGGGTGCGGGGCTCCGTACGGGGCGTGGCGCGGGGCTCGCCGTGCCGGGCGGGGGGTGGC
GGCAGGTGGGGGTGCCGGGCGGGGCGGGGCCGCCTCGGGCCGGGGAGGGCTCGGGGGAGGGGCGCGGCGG
CCCCCGGAGCGCCGGCGGCTGTCGAGGCGCGGCGAGCCGCAGCCATTGCCTTTTATGGTAATCGTGCGAG
AGGGCGCAGGGACTTCCTTTGTCCCAAATCTGTGCGGAGCCGAAATCTGGGAGGCGCCGCCGCACCCCCT
CTAGCGGGCGCGGGGCGAAGCGGTGCGGCGCCGGCAGGAAGGAAATGGGCGGGGAGGGCCTTCGTGCGTC
GCCGCGCCGCCGTCCCCTTCTCCCTCTCCAGCCTCGGGGCTGTCCGCGGGGGGACGGCTGCCTTCGGGGG
GGACGGGGCAGGGCGGGGTTCGGCTTCTGGCGTGTGACCGGCGGCTCTAGAGCCTCTGCTAACCATGTTC
ATGCCTTCTTCTTTTTCCTACAGCTCCTGGGCAACGTGCTGGTTATTGTGCTGTCTCATCATTTTGGCAA
AGAATTCCTCGAGATAACTTCGTATAGTATACCTTATACGAAGTTATCGAGCTCATAACTTCGTATAGGA
TACTTTATACGAAGTTATAACTCGAGATAACTTCGTATAGCATACATTATACGAAGTTATACCGGCAGAT
CTCGCCACCATGGTGAGTGTGATTACAGAGGCTAGCTTCACCATGGCTCCTAAGAAGAAGAGGAAGGTGA
TGAGCAGCGGCGCCCTGCTGTTCCACGGCAAGATCCCCTACGTGGTGGAGATGGAGGGCAATGTGGATGG
CCACACCTTCAGCATCCGCGGCAAGGGCTACGGCGATGCCAGCGTGGGCAAGGTGGATGCCCAGTTCATC
TGCACCACAGGCGATGTGCCCGTGCCCTGGAGCACCCTGGTGACCACCCTGACCGCAGGCGCCCAGTGCT
TCGCCAAGTACGGCCCCGAGCTGAAGGATTTCTACAAGAGCTGCATGCCCGATGGCTACGTGCAGGAGCG
CACCATCACCTTCGAGGGTGATGGCAATTTCAAGACCCGCGCCGAGGTGACCTTCGAGAATGGCAGCGTG
TACAATCGCGTGAAGCTGAATGGCCAGGGCTTCAAGAAGGATGGCCACGTGCTGGGCAAGAATCTGGAGT
TCAATTTCACCCCCCACTGCCTGTACATCTGGGGCGATCAGGCCAATCACGGCCTGAAGAGCGCCTTCAA
GATCTGCCACGAGATCACCGGCAGCAAGGGCGATTTCATCGTGGCCGATCACACCCAGATGAATACCCCC
ATCGGCGGCGGCCCCGTGCACGTGCCCGAGTACCACCACATGAGCTACCACGTGAAGCTGAGCAAGGATG
TGACCGATCACCGCGATAATATGAGCCTGAAGGAGACCGTGCGCGCCGTGGATTGCCGCAAGACCTACCT
GTGACGCTTAATTAGCTGAGCTTGGACTCCTGTTGATAGATCCAGTAATGACCTCAGAACTCCATCTGGC
CGCGACTCTAGATCATAATCAGCCATACCACATTTGTAGAGGTTTTACTTGCTTTAAAAAACCTCCCACA
CCTCCCCCTGAACCTGAAACATAAAATGAATGCAATTGTTGTTGTTAACTTGTTTATTGCAGCTTATAAT
GGTTACAAATAAAGCAATAGCATCACAAATTTCACAAATAAAGCATTTTTTTCACTGCATTCTAGTTGTG
GTTTGTCCAAACTCATCAATGTATCTTAAGGCGAAGCTTATAACTTCGTATAGTATACCTTATACGAAGT
TATCGGCGCGCCACCATGGCGCATCATCATCATCATCATCCAGAGCCAGCGAAGTCTGCTCCCGCCCCGA
AAAAGGGCTCCAAGAAGGCGGTGACTAAGGCGCAGAAGAAAGGCGGCAAGAAGCGCAAGCGCAGCCGCAA
GGAGAGCTATTCCATCTATGTCTACAAGGTTCTGAAGCAGGTCCACCCTGACACCGGCATTTCGTCCAAG
GCCATGGGCATCATGAATTCGTTTGTGAACGACATTTTCGAGCGCATCGCAGGTGAGGCTTCCCGCCTGG
CGCATTACAACAAGCGCTCGACCATCACCTCCAGGGAGATCCAGACGGCCGTGCGCCTGCTGCTGCCTGG
GGAGTTGGCCAAGCACGCCGTGTCCGAGGGTACTAAGGCCATCACCAAGTACACCAGCGCTAAGGATCCC
CGGGTACCGGTAACCATGGTGAGCAAGGGCGAGGAGGATAACATGGCCATCATCAAGGAGTTCATGCGCT
TCAAGGTGCACATGGAGGGCTCCGTGAACGGCCACGAGTTCGAGATCGAGGGCGAGGGCGAGGGCCGCCC
CTACGAGGGCACCCAGACCGCCAAGCTGAAGGTGACCAAGGGTGGCCCCCTGCCCTTCGCCTGGGACATC
CTGTCCCCTCAGTTCATGTACGGCTCCAAGGCCTACGTGAAGCACCCCGCCGACATCCCCGACTACTTGA
AGCTGTCCTTCCCCGAGGGCTTCAAGTGGGAGCGCGTGATGAACTTCGAGGACGGCGGCGTGGTGACCGT
GACCCAGGACTCCTCCCTGCAGGACGGCGAGTTCATCTACAAGGTGAAGCTGCGCGGCACCAACTTCCCC
TCCGACGGCCCCGTAATGCAGAAGAAGACCATGGGCTGGGAGGCCTCCTCCGAGAGAATGTACCCCGAGG
ACGGCGCCCTGAAGGGCGAGATCAAGCAGAGGCTGAAGCTGAAGGACGGCGGCCACTACGACGCTGAGGT
CAAGACCACCTACAAGGCCAAGAAGCCCGTGCAGCTGCCCGGCGCCTACAACGTCAACATCAAGTTGGAC
ATCACCTCCCACAACGAGGACTACACCATCGTGGAACAGTACGAACGCGCCGAGGGCCGCCACTCCACTG
GCGGCATGGACGAGCTGTACAAGTGAGGCGCGCCCCGCTAATCAACCTCTGGATTACAAAATTTGTGAAA
GATTGACTGGTATTCTTAACTATGTTGCTCCTTTTACGCTATGTGGATACGCTGCTTTAATGCCTTTGTA
TCATGCTATTGCTTCCCGTATGGCTTTCATTTTCTCCTCCTTGTATAAATCCTGGTTGCTGTCTCTTTAT
GAGGAGTTGTGGCCCGTTGTCAGGCAACGTGGCGTGGTGTGCACTGTGTTTGCTGACGCAACCCCCACTG
GTTGGGGCATTGCCACCACCTGTCAGCTCCTTTCCGGGACTTTCGCTTTCCCCCTCCCTATTGCCACGGC
GGAACTCATCGCCGCCTGCCTTGCCCGCTGCTGGACAGGGGCTCGGCTGTTGGGCACTGACAATTCCGTG
GTGTTGTCGGGGAAATCATCGTCCTTTCCTTGGCTGCTCGCCTGTGTTGCCACCTGGATTCTGCGCGGGA
CGTCCTTCTGCTACGTCCCTTCGGCCCTCAATCCAGCGGACCTTCCTTCCCGCGGCCTGCTGCCGGCTCT
GCGGCCTCTTCCGCGTCTTCGCCTTCGCCCTCAGACGAGTCGGATCTCCCTTTGGGCCGCCTCCCCGCAT
CGATACCGTCGAGACTGCTGCACCAGATCATAATCAGCCATACCACATTTGTAGAGGTTTTACTTGCTTT
AAAAAACCTCCCACACCTCCCCCTGAACCTGAAACATAAAATGAATGCAATTGTTGTTGTTAACTTGTTT
ATTGCAGCTTATAATGGTTACAAATAAAGCAATAGCATCACAAATTTCACAAATAAAGCATTTTTTTCAC
TGCATTCTAGTTGTGGTTTGTCCAAACTCATCAATGTATCTTAAGGCGTGGAGATCTATAACTTCGTATA
GGATACTTTATACGAAGTTATCGGTACCGCCACCATGGCGCCAGAGCCAGCGAAGTCTGCTCCCGCCCCG
AAAAAGGGCTCCAAGAAGGCGGTGACTAAGGCGCAGAAGAAAGGCGGCAAGAAGCGCAAGCGCAGCCGCA
AGGAGAGCTATTCCATCTATGTCTACAAGGTTCTGAAGCAGGTCCACCCTGACACCGGCATTTCGTCCAA
GGCCATGGGCATCATGAACTCGTTTGTGAACGACATTTTCGAGCGCATCGCAGGTGAGGCTTCCCGCCTG
GCGCATTACAACAAGCGCTCGACCATCACCTCCAGGGAGATCCAGACGGCCGTGCGCCTGCTGCTGCCTG
GGGAGTTGGCCAAGCACGCCGTGTCCGAGGGTACTAAGGCCATCACCAAGTACACCAGCGCTAAGGATCC
CCGGGTACCGGTCGCCACCATGGTGAGCAAGGGCGAGGAGCTGTTCACCGGGGTGGTGCCCATCCTGGTC
GAGCTGGACGGCGACGTAAACGGCCACAAGTTCAGCGTGTCCGGCGAGGGCGAGGGCGATGCCACCTACG
GCAAGCTGACCCTGAAGTTCATCTGCACCACCGGCAAGCTGCCCGTGCCCTGGCCCACCCTCGTGACCAC
CCTGACCTACGGCGTGCAGTGCTTCAGCCGCTACCCCGACCACATGAAGCAGCACGACTTCTTCAAGTCC
GCCATGCCCGAAGGCTACGTCCAGGAGCGCACCATCTTCTTCAAGGACGACGGCAACTACAAGACCCGCG
CCGAGGTGAAGTTCGAGGGCGACACCCTGGTGAACCGCATCGAGCTGAAGGGCATCGACTTCAAGGAGGA
CGGCAACATCCTGGGGCACAAGCTGGAGTACAACTACAACAGCCACAACGTCTATATCATGGCCGACAAG
CAGAAGAACGGCATCAAGGTGAACTTCAAGATCCGCCACAACATCGAGGACGGCAGCGTGCAGCTCGCCG
ACCACTACCAGCAGAACACCCCCATCGGCGACGGCCCCGTGCTGCTGCCCGACAACCACTACCTGAGCAC
CCAGTCCGCCCTGAGCAAAGACCCCAACGAGAAGCGCGATCACATGGTCCTGCTGGAGTTCGTGACCGCC
GCCGGGATCACTCTCGGCATGGACGAGCTGTACAAGTGACCTTCCTTAACCGGCGCGCCCCGCTAATCAA
CCTCTGGATTACAAAATTTGTGAAAGATTGACTGGTATTCTTAACTATGTTGCTCCTTTTACGCTATGTG
GATACGCTGCTTTAATGCCTTTGTATCATGCTATTGCTTCCCGTATGGCTTTCATTTTCTCCTCCTTGTA
TAAATCCTGGTTGCTGTCTCTTTATGAGGAGTTGTGGCCCGTTGTCAGGCAACGTGGCGTGGTGTGCACT
GTGTTTGCTGACGCAACCCCCACTGGTTGGGGCATTGCCACCACCTGTCAGCTCCTTTCCGGGACTTTCG
CTTTCCCCCTCCCTATTGCCACGGCGGAACTCATCGCCGCCTGCCTTGCCCGCTGCTGGACAGGGGCTCG
GCTGTTGGGCACTGACAATTCCGTGGTGTTGTCGGGGAAATCATCGTCCTTTCCTTGGCTGCTCGCCTGT
GTTGCCACCTGGATTCTGCGCGGGACGTCCTTCTGCTACGTCCCTTCGGCCCTCAATCCAGCGGACCTTC
CTTCCCGCGGCCTGCTGCCGGCTCTGCGGCCTCTTCCGCGTCTTCGCCTTCGCCCTCAGACGAGTCGGAT
CTCCCTTTGGGCCGCCTCCCCGCATCGATACCGTCGAGACTGCTGCACCAGATCATAATCAGCCATACCA
CATTTGTAGAGGTTTTACTTGCTTTAAAAAACCTCCCACACCTCCCCCTGAACCTGAAACATAAAATGAA
TGCAATTGTTGTTGTTAACTTGTTTATTGCAGCTTATAATGGTTACAAATAAAGCAATAGCATCACAAAT
TTCACAAATAAAGCATTTTTTTCACTGCATTCTAGTTGTGGTTTGTCCAAACTCATCAATGTATCTTAAG
GCGTGGACTAGTATAACTTCGTATAGCATACATTATACGAAGTTATCGGCGCGCCACCATGGCGTATCCA
TATGACGTCCCAGACTATGCCCCAGAGCCAGCGAAGTCTGCTCCCGCCCCGAAAAAGGGCTCCAAGAAGG
CGGTGACTAAGGCGCAGAAGAAAGGCGGCAAGAAGCGCAAGCGCAGCCGCAAGGAGAGCTATTCCATCTA
TGTCTACAAGGTTCTGAAGCAGGTCCACCCTGACACCGGCATTTCGTCCAAGGCCATGGGCATCATGAAC
TCGTTTGTGAACGACATTTTCGAGCGCATCGCAGGTGAGGCTTCCCGCCTGGCGCATTACAACAAGCGCT
CGACCATCACCTCCAGGGAGATCCAGACGGCCGTGCGCCTGCTGCTGCCTGGGGAGTTGGCCAAGCACGC
CGTGTCCGAGGGTACTAAGGCCATCACCAAGTACACCAGCGCTAAGGATCCCCGGGTACCGGTCGCCACC
ATGGTGAGCAAGGGCGAGGAGCTGTTCACCGGGGTGGTGCCCATCCTGGTCGAGCTGGACGGCGACGTAA
ACGGCCACAAGTTCAGCGTGTCCGGCGAGGGCGAGGGCGATGCCACCTACGGCAAGCTGACCCTGAAGTT
CATCTGCACCACCGGCAAGCTGCCCGTGCCCTGGCCCACCCTCGTGACCACCCTGACCTGGGGCGTGCAG
TGCTTCGCCCGCTACCCCGACCACATGAAGCAGCACGACTTCTTCAAGTCCGCCATGCCCGAAGGCTACG
TCCAGGAGCGCACCATCTTCTTCAAGGACGACGGCAACTACAAGACCCGCGCCGAGGTGAAGTTCGAGGG
CGACACCCTGGTGAACCGCATCGAGCTGAAGGGCATCGACTTCAAGGAGGACGGCAACATCCTGGGGCAC
AAGCTGGAGTACAACGCCATCAGCGACAACGTCTATATCACCGCCGACAAGCAGAAGAACGGCATCAAGG
CCAACTTCAAGATCCGCCACAACATCGAGGACGGCAGCGTGCAGCTCGCCGACCACTACCAGCAGAACAC
CCCCATCGGCGACGGCCCCGTGCTGCTGCCCGACAACCACTACCTGAGCACCCAGTCCAAGCTGAGCAAA
GACCCCAACGAGAAGCGCGATCACATGGTCCTGCTGGAGTTCGTGACCGCCGCCGGGATCACTCTCGGCA
TGGACGAGCTGTACAAGTGACCTTCCTTAACCCTCGAGTCTAGGCGCGCCCCGCTAATCAACCTCTGGAT
TACAAAATTTGTGAAAGATTGACTGGTATTCTTAACTATGTTGCTCCTTTTACGCTATGTGGATACGCTG
CTTTAATGCCTTTGTATCATGCTATTGCTTCCCGTATGGCTTTCATTTTCTCCTCCTTGTATAAATCCTG
GTTGCTGTCTCTTTATGAGGAGTTGTGGCCCGTTGTCAGGCAACGTGGCGTGGTGTGCACTGTGTTTGCT
GACGCAACCCCCACTGGTTGGGGCATTGCCACCACCTGTCAGCTCCTTTCCGGGACTTTCGCTTTCCCCC
TCCCTATTGCCACGGCGGAACTCATCGCCGCCTGCCTTGCCCGCTGCTGGACAGGGGCTCGGCTGTTGGG
CACTGACAATTCCGTGGTGTTGTCGGGGAAATCATCGTCCTTTCCTTGGCTGCTCGCCTGTGTTGCCACC
TGGATTCTGCGCGGGACGTCCTTCTGCTACGTCCCTTCGGCCCTCAATCCAGCGGACCTTCCTTCCCGCG
GCCTGCTGCCGGCTCTGCGGCCTCTTCCGCGTCTTCGCCTTCGCCCTCAGACGAGTCGGATCTCCCTTTG
GGCCGCCTCCCCGCATCGATACCGTCGAGACTGCTGCACCAGATCATAATCAGCCATACCACATTTGTAG
AGGTTTTACTTGCTTTAAAAAACCTCCCACACCTCCCCCTGAACCTGAAACATAAAATGAATGCAATTGT
TGTTGTTAACTTGTTTATTGCAGCTTATAATGGTTACAAATAAAGCAATAGCATCACAAATTTCACAAAT
AAAGCATTTTTTTCACTGCATTCTAGTTGTGGTTTGTCCAAACTCATCAATGTATCTTAAGGCGTGGCGG
CCGCAGCATAGGGATCCCCGAATTCCGAAGTTCCTATTCTCTAGAAAGTATAGGAACTTCAGGTCTGAAG
AGGAGTTTACGTCCAGCCAAGCTAGCTTGGCTGCAGGTCGTCGAAATTCTACCGGGTAGGGGAGGCGCTT
TTCCCAAGGCAGTCTGGAGCATGCGCTTTAGCAGCCCCGCTGGGCACTTGGCGCTACACAAGTGGCCTCT
GGCCTCGCACACATTCCACATCCACCGGTAGGCGCCAACCGGCTCCGTTCTTTGGTGGCCCCTTCGCGCC
ACCTTCTACTCCTCCCCTAGTCAGGAAGTTCCCCCCCGCCCCGCAGCTCGCGTCGTGCAGGACGTGACAA
ATGGAAGTAGCACGTCTCACTAGTCTCGTGCAGATGGACAGCACCGCTGAGCAATGGAAGCGGGTAGGCC
TTTGGGGCAGCGGCCAATAGCAGCTTTGCTCCTTCGCTTTCTGGGCTCAGAGGCTGGGAAGGGGTGGGTC
CGGGGGCGGGCTCAGGGGCGGGCTCAGGGGCGGGGCGGGCGCCCGAAGGTCCTCCGGAGGCCCGGCATTC
TGCACGCTTCAAAAGCGCACGTCTGCCGCGCTGTTCTCCTCTTCCTCATCTCCGGGCCTTTCGACCTGCA
GCCTGTTGACAATTAATCATCGGCATAGTATATCGGCATAGTATAATACGACAAGGTGAGGAACTAAACC
ATGGGATCGGCCATTGAACAAGATGGATTGCACGCAGGTTCTCCGGCCGCTTGGGTGGAGAGGCTATTCG
GCTATGACTGGGCACAACAGACAATCGGCTGCTCTGATGCCGCCGTGTTCCGGCTGTCAGCGCAGGGGCG
CCCGGTTCTTTTTGTCAAGACCGACCTGTCCGGTGCCCTGAATGAACTGCAGGACGAGGCAGCGCGGCTA
TCGTGGCTGGCCACGACGGGCGTTCCTTGCGCAGCTGTGCTCGACGTTGTCACTGAAGCGGGAAGGGACT
GGCTGCTATTGGGCGAAGTGCCGGGGCAGGATCTCCTGTCATCTCACCTTGCTCCTGCCGAGAAAGTATC
CATCATGGCTGATGCAATGCGGCGGCTGCATACGCTTGATCCGGCTACCTGCCCATTCGACCACCAAGCG
AAACATCGCATCGAGCGAGCACGTACTCGGATGGAAGCCGGTCTTGTCGATCAGGATGATCTGGACGAAG
AGCATCAGGGGCTCGCGCCAGCCGAACTGTTCGCCAGGCTCAAGGCGCGCATGCCCGACGGCGATGATCT
CGTCGTGACCCATGGCGATGCCTGCTTGCCGAATATCATGGTGGAAAATGGCCGCTTTTCTGGATTCATC
GACTGTGGCCGGCTGGGTGTGGCGGACCGCTATCAGGACATAGCGTTGGCTACCCGTGATATTGCTGAAG
AGCTTGGCGGCGAATGGGCTGACCGCTTCCTCGTGCTTTACGGTATCGCCGCTCCCGATTCGCAGCGCAT
CGCCTTCTATCGCCTTCTTGACGAGTTCTTCTGAGGGGATCAATTCTCTAGAGCTCGCTGATCAGCCTCG
ACTGTGCCTTCTAGTTGCCAGCCATCTGTTGTTTGCCCCTCCCCCGTGCCTTCCTTGACCCTGGAAGGTG
CCACTCCCACTGTCCTTTCCTAATAAAATGAGGAAATTGCATCGCATTGTCTGAGTAGGTGTCATTCTAT
TCTGGGGGGTGGGGTGGGGCAGGACAGCAAGGGGGAGGATTGGGAAGACAATAGCAGGCATGCTGGGGAT
GCGGTGGGCTCTATGGCTTCTGAGGCGGAAAGAACCAGCTGGGGCTCGACTAGAGCTTGCGGAACCCTTC
GTTGAAGTTCCTATTCTCTAGAAAGTATAGGAACTTCAGTCGACGTGCTCCAAGGAGAGTTTGCTGGCAA
GATCTTCGGGGTCGATGCTAACACAGGGAATGTGCTTGCCTATGAGAGGCTAGACCGGGAGAAAGTCTCT
GAGTATCGTCGACAATTCGAGCTCGCTAGAGCCCCATCCTCACTGACTGAGAGATAATGGCCTTACGTTG
TGCCAGGGGAGGGTCGGGCTGGATTTAGCAAGATTTACCTTCTCCAAAGAGCGGTGCTGCAGTGGCACAG
CTGCCCACGGAGGTGGGGGGGTCACCGTCCCTGGAGGTGATGAAGAACTGTGGGGATGTGGCACTGAGGG
ACATGGCCAGTGGGCACGGTGGGTGGGTTGGGGTTGGTCTTGGGGATCTTGGAGGGCTTTTCCAGCCTTC
ATGATTTGACGATTGTATGAACATCTACATGGCAATTCTCCAGCTGCCTGTCCCAGTCCTACTGACCCAG
CTGTATCTCTCCAGGCAAGCTCTTCCACCCCTTCTGCTTGCATCCAGACACCATCAAACATGCAGGCTCA
GACACAGGGACCAGCAGTGTCTGTGGCCTTTTTGTGCTCCTCTCCATGCTGGGTTTTAACTTGCTCTTTG
TCCTTCTATCCTATCTTCTTATCCTTAAGGCTGTTCTGAACGCTGTGACTTGGAGAGTGTCCCAGAGCCC
TCAACACCTGCATGTCCCACGTCCATGCTGTCCTGCACTTCCTTATCCCCAAGATCTGCCTCTCCGTGAT
GCACTGAATTGGCAAACATGTGTCACCCCAGACCAACAATGTCACAGCAAACTCCCCCTTGATAGGACAA
GGGGGAATGGCTTTACACTGAGACAGGGGAGGTTTGGGTTGGATATGAGGAGGCAGTTTTTCCCCCAGAG
GGTGGTGACGCACTGAACAGGTTGCCCAAGGAGGCTGTGGATGCCCCATCCCTGCAGGCATTCAAGGCCA
GGCTGGATGTGGCTCTGGGCAGCCTGGGCTGCTGGTTGATGACCCTGCACATAGCAGGGGGTTGGATCTG
GATGAGCACTGTGCTCCTTTGCAACCCAGGCCGTTCTATGATTCTGTCATTCTAAATCTCTCTTTCAGCC
TAAAGCTTTTTCCCCGTATCCCCCCAGGTGTCTGCAGGCTCAAAGAGCAGCGAGAAGCGTTCAGAGGAAA
GCGATCCCGTGCCACCTTCCCCGTGCCCGGGCTGTCCCCGCACGCTGCCGGCTCGGGGATGCGGGGGGAG
CGCCGGACCGGAGCGGAGCCCCGGGCGGCTCGCTGCTGCCCCCTAGCGGGGGAGGGACGTAATTACACCC
CGGGCGGCTCGCTGCGGCCCCTAGCGGGGGAGGGACGTAATTACATCCCTGGGGGCTTTGGGGGGGGGCT
GTCCCTCTAGCGAGCTCGGTACCCAGAGCCCCATCCTCACTGACTCCGTCCTGGAGTTGGATGAGAGATA
ATGGCCTTACGTTGTGCCAGGGGAGGGTCGGGCTGGATTTAGCAAGATTTACCTTCTCCAAAGAGCGGTG
CTGCAGTGGCACAGCTGCCCACGGAGGTGGGGGGGTCACCGTCCCTGGAGGTGATGAAGAACTGTGGGGA
TGTGGCACTGAGGGACATGGCCAGTGGGCACGGTGGGTGGGTTGGGGTTGGTCTTGGGGATCTTGGAGGG
CTTTTCCAGCCTTCATGATTTGACGATTGTATGAACATCTACATGGCAATTCTCCAGCTGCCTGTCCCAG
TCCTACTGACCCAGCTGTATCTCTCCAGGCAAGCTCTTCCACCCCTTCTGCTTGCATCCAGACACCATCA
AACATGCAGGCTCAGACACAGGGACCAGCAGTGTCTGTGGCCTTTTTGTGCTCCTCTCCATGCTGGGTTT
TAACTTGCTCTTTGTCCTTCTATCCTATCTTCTTATCCTTAAGGCTGTTCTGAACGCTGTGACTTGGAGA
GTGTCCCAGAGCCCTCAACACCTGCATGTCCCACGTCCATGCTGTCCTGCACTTCCTTATCCCCAAGATC
TGCCTCTCCGTGATGCACTGAATTGGCAAACATGTGTCACCCCAGACCAACAATGTCACAGCAAACTCCC
CCTTGATAGGACAAGGGGGAATGGCTTTACACTGAGACAGGGGAGGTTTGGGTTGGATATGAGGAGGCAG
TTTTTCCCCCAGAGGGTGGTGACGCACTGAACAGGTTGCCCAAGGAGGCTGTGGATGCCCCATCCCTGCA
GGCATTCAAGGCCAGGCTGGATGTGGCTCTGGGCAGCCTGGGCTGCTGGTTGATGACCCTGCACATAGCA
GGGGGTTGGATCTGGATGAGCACTGTGCTCCTTTGCAACCCAGGCCGTTCTATGATTCTGTCATTCTAAA
TCTCTCTTTCAGCCTAAAGCTTTTTCCCCGTATCCCCCCAGGTGTCTGCAGGCTCAAAGAGCAGCGAGAA
GCGTTCAGAGGAAAGCGATCCCGTGCCACCTTCCCCGTGCCCGGGCTGTCCCCGCACGCTGCCGGCTCGG
GGATGCGGGGGGAGCGCCGGACCGGAGCGGAGCCCCGGGCGGCTCGCTGCTGCCCCCTAGCGGGGGAGGG
ACGTAATTACATCCCTGGGGGCTTTGGGGGGGGGCTGTCCCTCTAGGGGTACCCGGGGATCTTAATTAAC
GGCGGCGGAGTATCGAATTCGCTAGAAGATGGGCGGGAGTCTTCTGGGCAGGCTTAAAGGCTAACCTGGT
GTGTGGGCGTTGTCCTGCAGGGGAATTGAACAGGTGTAAAATTGGAGGGACAAGACTTCCCACAGATTTT
CGGTTTTGTCGGGAAGTTTTTTAATAGGGGCAAATAAGGAAAATGGGAGGATAGGTAGTCATCTGGGGTT
TTATGCAGCAAAACTACAGGTTATTATTGCTTGTGATCCGCCTCGGAGTATTTTCCATCGAGGTAGATTA
AAGACATGCTCACCCGAGTTTTATACTCTCCTGCTTGAGATCCTTACTACAGTATGAAATTACAGTGTCG
CGAGTTAGACTATGTAAGCAGAATTTTAATCATTTTTAAAGAGCCCAGTACTTCATATCCATTTCTCCCG
CTCCTTCTGCAGCCTTATCAAAAGGTATTTTAGAACACTCATTTTAGCCCCATTTTCATTTATTATACTG
GCTTATCCAACCCCTAGACAGAGCATTGGCATTTTCCCTTTCCTGATCTTAGAAGTCTGATGACTCATGA
AACCAGACAGATTAGTTACATACACCACAAATCGAGGCTGTAGCTGGGGCCTCAACACTGCAGTTCTTTT
ATAACTCCTTAGTACACTTTTTGTTGATCCTTTGCCTTGATCCTTAATTTTCAGTGTCTATCACCTCTCC
CGTCAGGTGGTGTTCCACATTTGGGCCTATTCTCAGTCCAGGGAGTTTTACAACAATAGATGTATTGAGA
ATCCAACCTAAAGCTTAACTTTCCACTCCCATGAATGCCTCTCTCCTTTTTCTCCATTTATAAACTGAGC
TATTAACCATTAATGGTTTCCAGGTGGATGTCTCCTCCCCCAATATTACCTGATGTATCTTACATATTGC
CAGGCTGATATTTTAAGACATTAAAAGGTATATTTCATTATTGAGCCACATGGTATTGATTACTGCTTAC
TAAAATTTTGTCATTGTACACATCTGTAAAAGGTGGTTCCTTTTGGAATGCAAAGTTCAGGTGTTTGTTG
TCTTTCCTGACCTAAGGTCTTGTGAGCTTGTATTTTTTCTATTTAAGCAGTGCTTTCTCTTGGACTGGCT
TGACTCATGGCATTCTACACGTTATTGCTGGTCTAAATGTGATTTTGCCAAGCTTCTTCAGGACCTATAA
TTTTGCTTGACTTGTAGCCAAACACAAGTAAAATGATTAAGCAACAAATGTATTTGTGAAGCTTGGTTTT
TAGGTTGTTGTGTTGTGTGTGCTTGTGCTCTATAATAATACTATCCAGGGGCTGGAGAGGTGGCTCGGAG
TTCAAGAGCACAGACTGCTCTTCCAGAAGTCCTGAGTTCAATTCCCAGCAACCACATGGTGGCTCACAAC
CATCTGTAATGGGATCTGATGCCCTCTTCTGGTGTGTCTGAAGACCACAAGTGTATTCACATTAAATAAA
TAAATCCTCCTTCTTCTTCTTTTTTTTTTTTTTAAAGAGAATACTGTCTCCAGTAGAATTTACTGAAGTA
ATGAAATACTTTGTGTTTGTTCCAATATGGTAGCCAATAATCAAATTACTCTTTAAGCACTGGAAATGTT
ACCAAGGAACTAATTTTTATTTGAAGTGTAACTGTGGACAGAGGAGCCATAACTGCAGACTTGTGGGATA
CAGAAGACCAATGCAGACTTTAATGTCTTTTCTCTTACACTAAGCAATAAAGAAATAAAAATTGAACTTC
TAGTATCCTATTTGTTTAAACTGCTAGCTTTACTTAACTTTTGTGCTTCATCTATACAAAGCTGAAAGCT
AAGTCTGCAGCCATTACTAAACATGAAAGCAAGTAATGATAATTTTGGATTTCAAAAATGTAGGGCCAGA
GTTTAGCCAGCCAGTGGTGGTGCTTGCCTTTATGCCTTTAATCCCAGCACTCTGGAGGCAGAGACAGGCA
GATCTCTGAGTTTGAGCCCAGCCTGGTCTACACATCAAGTTCTATCTAGGATAGCCAGGAATACACACAG
AAACCCTGTTGGGGAGGGGGGCTCTGAGATTTCATAAAATTATAATTGAAGCATTCCCTAATGAGCCACT
ATGGATGTGGCTAAATCCGTCTACCTTTCTGATGAGATTTGGGTATTATTTTTTCTGTCTCTGCTGTTGG
TTGGGTCTTTTGACACTGTGGGCTTTCTTTAAAGCCTCCTTCCTGCCATGTGGTCTCTTGTTTGCTACTA
ACTTCCCATGGCTTAAATGGCATGGCTTTTTGCCTTCTAAGGGCAGCTGCTGAGATTTGCAGCCTGATTT
CCAGGGTGGGGTTGGGAAATCTTTCAAACACTAAAATTGTCCTTTAATTTTTTTTTTAAAAAATGGGTTA
TATAATAAACCTCATAAAATAGTTATGAGGAGTGAGGTGGACTAATATTAAATGAGTCCCTCCCCTATAA
AAGAGCTATTAAGGCTTTTTGTCTTATACTTAACTTTTTTTTTAAATGTGGTATCTTTAGAACCAAGGGT
CTTAGAGTTTTAGTATACAGAAACTGTTGCATCGCTTAATCAGATTTTCTAGTTTCAAATCCAGAGAATC
CAAATTCTTCACAGCCAAAGTCAAATTAAGAATTTCTGACTTTTAATGTTAATTTGCTTACTGTGAATAT
AAAAATGATAGCTTTTCCTGAGGCAGGGTCTCACTATGTATCTCTGCCTGATCTGCAACAAGATATGTAG
ACTAAAGTTCTGCCTGCTTTTGTCTCCTGAATACTAAGGTTAAAATGTAGTAATACTTTTGGAACTTGCA
GGTCAGATTCTTTTATAGGGGACACACTAAGGGAGCTTGGGTGATAGTTGGTAAAATGTGTTTCAAGTGA
TGAAAACTTGAATTATTATCACCGCAACCTACTTTTTAAAAAAAAAAGCCAGGCCTGTTAGAGCATGCTT
AAGGGATCCCTAGGACTTGCTGAGCACACAAGAGTAGTTACTTGGCAGGCTCCTGGTGAGAGCATATTTC
AAAAAACAAGGCAGACAACCAAGAAACTACAGTTAAGGTTACCTGTCTTTAAACCATCTGCATATACACA
GGGATATTAAAATATTCCAAATAATATTTCATTCAAGTTTTCCCCCATCAAATTGGGACATGGATTTCTC
CGGTGAATAGGCAGAGTTGGAAACTAAACAAATGTTGGTTTTGTGATTTGTGAAATTGTTTTCAAGTGAT
AGTTAAAGCCCATGAGATACAGAACAAAGCTGCTATTTCGAGGTCTCTTGGTTTATACTCAGAAGCACTT
CTTTGGGTTTCCCTGCACTATCCTGATCATGTGCTAGGCCTACCTTAGGCTGATTGTTGTTCAAATAAAC
TTAAGTTTCCTGTCAGGTGATGTCATATGATTTCATATATCAAGGCAAAACATGTTATATATGTTAAACA
TTTGTACTTAATGTGAAAGTTAGGTCTTTGTGGGTTTGATTTTTAATTTTCAAAACCTGAGCTAAATAAG
TCATTTTTACATGTCTTACATTTGGTGGAATTGTATAATTGTGGTTTGCAGGCAAGACTCTCTGACCTAG
TAACCCTACCTATAGAGCACTTTGCTGGGTCACAAGTCTAGGAGTCAAGCATTTCACCTTGAAGTTGAGA
CGTTTTGTTAGTGTATACTAGTTTATATGTTGGAGGACATGTTTATCCAGAAGATATTCAGGACTATTTT
TGACTGGGCTAAGGAATTGATTCTGATTAGCACTGTTAGTGAGCATTGAGTGGCCTTTAGGCTTGAATTG
GAGTCACTTGTATATCTCAAATAATGCTGGCCTTTTTTAAAAAGCCCTTGTTCTTTATCACCCTGTTTTC
TACATAATTTTTGTTCAAAGAAATACTTGTTTGGATCTCCTTTTGACAACAATAGCATGTTTTCAAGCCA
TATTTTTTTTCCTTTTTTTTTTTTTTTTTGGTTTTTCGAGACAGGGTTTCTCTGTATAGCCCTGGCTGTC
CTGGAACTCACTTTGTAGACCAGGCTGGCCTCGAACTCAGAAATCCGCCTGCCTCTGCCTCCTGAGTGCC
GGGATTAAAGGCGTGCACCACCACGCCTGGCTAAGTTGGATATTTTGTTATATAACTATAACCAATACTA
ACTCCACTGGGTGGATTTTTAATTCAGTCAGTAGTCTTAAGTGGTCTTTATTGGCCCTTCATTAAAATCT
ACTGTTCACTCTAACAGAGGCTGTTGGTACTAGTGGCACTTAAGCAACTTCCTACGGATATACTAGCAGA
TTAAGGGTCAGGGATAGAAACTAGTCTAGCGTTTTGTATACCTACCAGCTTTATACTACCTTGTTCTGAT
AGAAATATTTCAGGACATCTAGCTTATCGATACCGTCGACGTTCGAACACGTGGAATTCCTGCAGCCCGG
GGGATCCACTAGTTCTAGAGCGGCCGCCACCGCGGTGGAGCTCCAATTCGCCCTATAGTGAGTCGTATTA
CGCGCGCTCACTGGCCGTCGTTTTACAACGTCGTGACTGGGAAAACCCTGGCGTTACCCAACTTAATCGC
CTTGCAGCACATCCCCCTTTCGCCAGCTGGCGTAATAGCGAAGAGGCCCGCACCGATCGCCCTTCCCAAC
AGTTGCGCAGCCTGAATGGCGAATGGG
[124 nt withheld, positions 24248-24371]
C
[91 nt withheld, positions 24373-24463]
A
[49 nt withheld, positions 24465-24513]
CCTTTGACGTTGGAGTCCACGTTCTTT
[37 nt withheld, positions 24541-24577]
ACCCTATCTCGGTCTATTCTTTTGATTTATAAGGGATTTTGCCGATTTCGGCCTATTGGTTAAAAAATGA
GCTGATTTAACAAAAATTTAACGCGAATTTTAACAAAATATTAACGCTTACAATTT
